# Supplementary material for: Deep profiling reveals substantial heterogeneity of integration outcomes in CRISPR knock-in experiments
Source: bioRxiv preprint, doi:10.1101/841098, version 1 (2019-11-13)
Supplement: Supplementary folder 1 [file 841098_file03.zip › all_sequences/BCAP31_GFP11_PCR_donor.gb]

LOCUS       BCAP31_GFP11_PCR_donor   250 bp ds-DNA     linear       11-NOV-2019
DEFINITION  .
FEATURES             Location/Qualifiers
     misc_feature    227..250
                     /label="right handle"
                     /ApEinfo_revcolor=#b7e6d7
                     /ApEinfo_fwdcolor=#b7e6d7
     misc_feature    172..226
                     /label="right homology arm"
                     /ApEinfo_revcolor=#85dae9
                     /ApEinfo_fwdcolor=#85dae9
     misc_feature    82..171
                     /label="GFP11 cassette"
                     /ApEinfo_revcolor=#b1ff67
                     /ApEinfo_fwdcolor=#b1ff67
     misc_feature    27..81
                     /label="left homology arm"
                     /ApEinfo_revcolor=#c7b0e3
                     /ApEinfo_fwdcolor=#c7b0e3
     misc_feature    1..26
                     /label="left handle"
                     /ApEinfo_revcolor=#75c6a9
                     /ApEinfo_fwdcolor=#75c6a9
ORIGIN
        1 GGGAACCTCT TCTGTAACTC CTTAGCCTAC TGCTGTGGGA TTTCTGTCCC TTTCCAGGCT
       61 GCAGTAGATG GTCCCATGGA CTCTGGCGGA TTGGAAGTTT TGTTTCAAGG TCCAGGAAGT
      121 GGTCGTGACC ACATGGTCCT TCATGAGTAT GTAAATGCTG CTGGGATTAC AAAGAAGGAA
      181 GAGTAAGGGC CTCCTTCCTC CCCTGCCTGC AGCTGGCTTC CACCTGCCTG CTCACTTGTT
      241 TGCCCTCAGG
//
