# Supplementary material for: Deep profiling reveals substantial heterogeneity of integration outcomes in CRISPR knock-in experiments
Source: bioRxiv preprint, doi:10.1101/841098, version 1 (2019-11-13)
Supplement: Supplementary folder 1 [file 841098_file03.zip › all_sequences/RAB11A_sfGFP_300ntHA_ssDNA.gb]

LOCUS       RAB11A_sfGFP_300ntHA_ss 1350 bp ds-DNA     linear       12-NOV-2019
DEFINITION  .
FEATURES             Location/Qualifiers
     misc_feature    complement(1045..1350)
                     /label="right homology arm"
                     /ApEinfo_revcolor=#c6c9d1
                     /ApEinfo_fwdcolor=#c6c9d1
     misc_feature    1..21
                     /label="RT primer"
                     /ApEinfo_revcolor=#ff9ccd
                     /ApEinfo_fwdcolor=#ff9ccd
     misc_feature    complement(1..315)
                     /label="left homology arm"
                     /ApEinfo_revcolor=#9eafd2
                     /ApEinfo_fwdcolor=#9eafd2
     misc_feature    complement(316..1044)
                     /label="sfGFP cassette"
                     /ApEinfo_revcolor=#b1ff67
                     /ApEinfo_fwdcolor=#b1ff67
ORIGIN
        1 ACGATGTGGG AGAAGGCAGT CCGCCAGGGG AAGGACACGC AGGGAGGGGC TCTGAGGCCA
       61 GCGAAGGCCT ATGGAGAGGT CGCTCAGAGA GCGGCATGTG ATGGGGACCC CTGTCTGAGC
      121 GGGGGAGAAG AGGCTGAGCT GGGTAGGAGA CGGAACCGCA CAAAAAGGAA GGGCTGAGGG
      181 AGGCCTATAT CAGTGCAGGG GTGGCCGGCA CGAGGGTCCA CCGGGAGTGG CCCGGGTCCC
      241 CGAACGAGGA CTGTGTAGAG TGCGAGAGCC CATGGCCTCA CCTTTAAAGA GGTAGTCGTA
      301 CTCGTCGTCG CGtGTaccac ttccAGCacc ggttccAGTG ATCCCGGCGG CGGTCACGAA
      361 cTCCAGcAGG ACCATGTGAT CGCGCTTCTC GTTGGGGTCT TTGCTCAGCA CGGACTGGGT
      421 GCTCAGGTAG TGGTTGTCGG GCAGCAGCAC GGGGCCGTCG CCGATGGGGG TGTTCTGCTG
      481 GTAGTGGTCG GCGAGCTGCA CGCTGCCGTC CTCCACGTTG TGGCGGATCT TGAAGTTGGC
      541 CTTGATGCCG TTCTTCTGCT TGTCGGCGGT GATATAGACG TTGTGGCTGT TGAAGTTGTA
      601 CTCCAGCTTG TGCCCCAGGA TGTTGCCGTC CTCCTTGAAG TCGATGCCCT TCAGCTCGAT
      661 GCGGTTCACC AGGGTGTCGC CCTCGAACTT CACCTCGGCG CGGGTCTTGT AGGTGCCGTC
      721 GTCCTTGAAG CTGATGGTGC GCTCCTGGAC GTAGCCTTCG GGCATGGCGG ACTTGAAGAA
      781 GTCGTGGCGC TTCATGTGGT CGGGGTAGCG GCTGAAGCAC TGCACGCCGT AGGTCAGGGT
      841 GGTCACGAGG GTGGGCCAGG GCACGGGCAG CTTGCCGGTG GTGCAGATGA ACTTCAGGGT
      901 CAGCTTGCCG TTGGTGGCAT CGCCCTCGCC CTCGCCGCGC ACGCTGAACT TGTGGCCGTT
      961 TACGTCGCCG TCCAGCTCGA CCAGGATGGG CACCACCCCG GTGAACAGCT CCTCGCCCTT
     1021 GCTGCCACTA GTCCCACCCG ATCCGCCCAT TGCGCGGCCG AGGAGCGAAA GGGCGGGAGC
     1081 AGCAGTGGTA TCTGTGGGAC CAGGGGGCGT CGCTGCAGGG GTAACCCGAG CGCCGAGCTT
     1141 CAACTGCCGG ACTGGGTGAA GAGCCCCTCC CTGCCGCTGC GCCATTTCCG GCAGGCCCCA
     1201 GCCTTTAAGG GGAAGTACTT CCGGGGGCGG CGCCCCGCCC CTGAGCCCAA CAAGGGCGGT
     1261 GTGCGCGAGA GTCGAGATGC GTGGGGCTTC AAGCTTTAGT CGCTAAAGGA GGCTCAAAGG
     1321 GGAAACTGAG TCCTGGAACT CCTAGCTACC
//
