# Supplementary material for: Deep profiling reveals substantial heterogeneity of integration outcomes in CRISPR knock-in experiments
Source: bioRxiv preprint, doi:10.1101/841098, version 1 (2019-11-13)
Supplement: Supplementary folder 1 [file 841098_file03.zip › all_sequences/RAB11A_sfGFP_PCR_donor.gb]

LOCUS       RAB11A_sfGFP_PCR_donor  1027 bp ds-DNA     linear       12-NOV-2019
DEFINITION  .
FEATURES             Location/Qualifiers
     misc_feature    149..877
                     /label="sfGFP cassette"
                     /ApEinfo_revcolor=#b1ff67
                     /ApEinfo_fwdcolor=#b1ff67
     misc_feature    1..148
                     /label="left homology arm"
                     /ApEinfo_revcolor=#85dae9
                     /ApEinfo_fwdcolor=#85dae9
     misc_feature    878..1027
                     /label="right homology arm"
                     /ApEinfo_revcolor=#b7e6d7
                     /ApEinfo_fwdcolor=#b7e6d7
ORIGIN
        1 GCCGGAAATG GCGCAGCGGC AGGGAGGGGC TCTTCACCCA GTCCGGCAGT TGAAGCTCGG
       61 CGCTCGGGTT ACCCCTGCAG CGACGCCCCC TGGTCCCACA GATACCACTG CTGCTCCCGC
      121 CCTTTCGCTC CTCGGCCGCG CAATGGGCGG ATCGGGTGGG ACTAGTGGCA GCAAGGGCGA
      181 GGAGCTGTTC ACCGGGGTGG TGCCCATCCT GGTCGAGCTG GACGGCGACG TAAACGGCCA
      241 CAAGTTCAGC GTGCGCGGCG AGGGCGAGGG CGATGCCACC AACGGCAAGC TGACCCTGAA
      301 GTTCATCTGC ACCACCGGCA AGCTGCCCGT GCCCTGGCCC ACCCTCGTGA CCACCCTGAC
      361 CTACGGCGTG CAGTGCTTCA GCCGCTACCC CGACCACATG AAGCGCCACG ACTTCTTCAA
      421 GTCCGCCATG CCCGAAGGCT ACGTCCAGGA GCGCACCATC AGCTTCAAGG ACGACGGCAC
      481 CTACAAGACC CGCGCCGAGG TGAAGTTCGA GGGCGACACC CTGGTGAACC GCATCGAGCT
      541 GAAGGGCATC GACTTCAAGG AGGACGGCAA CATCCTGGGG CACAAGCTGG AGTACAACTT
      601 CAACAGCCAC AACGTCTATA TCACCGCCGA CAAGCAGAAG AACGGCATCA AGGCCAACTT
      661 CAAGATCCGC CACAACGTGG AGGACGGCAG CGTGCAGCTC GCCGACCACT ACCAGCAGAA
      721 CACCCCCATC GGCGACGGCC CCGTGCTGCT GCCCGACAAC CACTACCTGA GCACCCAGTC
      781 CGTGCTGAGC AAAGACCCCA ACGAGAAGCG CGATCACATG GTCCTgCTGG AgTTCGTGAC
      841 CGCCGCCGGG ATCACTggaa ccggtGCTgg aagtggtACa CGCGACGACG AGTACGACTA
      901 CCTCTTTAAA GGTGAGGCCA TGGGCTCTCG CACTCTACAC AGTCCTCGTT CGGGGACCCG
      961 GGCCACTCCC GGTGGACCCT CGTGCCGGCC ACCCCTGCAC TGATATAGGC CTCCCTCAGC
     1021 CCTTCCT
//
