# Supplementary material for: Deep profiling reveals substantial heterogeneity of integration outcomes in CRISPR knock-in experiments
Source: bioRxiv preprint, doi:10.1101/841098, version 1 (2019-11-13)
Supplement: Supplementary folder 1 [file 841098_file03.zip › all_sequences/BCAP31_sfGFP_300ntHA.gb]

LOCUS       BCAP31_sfGFP_300ntHA    1375 bp ds-DNA     linear       11-NOV-2019
DEFINITION  .
FEATURES             Location/Qualifiers
     misc_feature    1053..1352
                     /label="right homology arm"
                     /ApEinfo_revcolor=#d6b295
                     /ApEinfo_fwdcolor=#d6b295
     misc_feature    324..1052
                     /label="sfGFP cassette"
                     /ApEinfo_revcolor=#b1ff67
                     /ApEinfo_fwdcolor=#b1ff67
     misc_feature    24..323
                     /label="left homology arm"
                     /ApEinfo_revcolor=#faac61
                     /ApEinfo_fwdcolor=#faac61
     misc_feature    1..23
                     /label="left handle"
                     /ApEinfo_revcolor=#9eafd2
                     /ApEinfo_fwdcolor=#9eafd2
     misc_feature    1353..1375
                     /label="right handle"
                     /ApEinfo_revcolor=#75c6a9
                     /ApEinfo_fwdcolor=#75c6a9
ORIGIN
        1 GGAGCTTTAC TGATGTCACT TCGGCTGTTC CCTGCAGCCA GGACTCAGCC CCCAGTGAGG
       61 TCCTGGCAGT CCTCCCTGGC TGGCGTTAGG TCCAGGGCTT TCCCTAGAGC GTGGGCCAGG
      121 GCTGACGCTC CCACCCTGGC AGGCCTTTGG GTGCAGCTGG GGAGGGGGCC CCTTGTTCAC
      181 TTGAATAGCT GTTGTTAGGA GAGAGGGGAA CCGAGGTGGA CCTCTGGGGC ATGGGGCTGG
      241 AGGTGGCAGG GGAGGAGTGG ACCCGGCCAA CCTACTGCTG TGGGATTTCT GTCCCTTTCC
      301 AGGCTGCAGT AGATGGTCCC ATGGGATCGG GTGGGACTAG TGGCAGCAAG GGCGAGGAGC
      361 TGTTCACCGG GGTGGTGCCC ATCCTGGTCG AGCTGGACGG CGACGTAAAC GGCCACAAGT
      421 TCAGCGTGCG CGGCGAGGGC GAGGGCGATG CCACCAACGG CAAGCTGACC CTGAAGTTCA
      481 TCTGCACCAC CGGCAAGCTG CCCGTGCCCT GGCCCACCCT CGTGACCACC CTGACCTACG
      541 GCGTGCAGTG CTTCAGCCGC TACCCCGACC ACATGAAGCG CCACGACTTC TTCAAGTCCG
      601 CCATGCCCGA AGGCTACGTC CAGGAGCGCA CCATCAGCTT CAAGGACGAC GGCACCTACA
      661 AGACCCGCGC CGAGGTGAAG TTCGAGGGCG ACACCCTGGT GAACCGCATC GAGCTGAAGG
      721 GCATCGACTT CAAGGAGGAC GGCAACATCC TGGGGCACAA GCTGGAGTAC AACTTCAACA
      781 GCCACAACGT CTATATCACC GCCGACAAGC AGAAGAACGG CATCAAGGCC AACTTCAAGA
      841 TCCGCCACAA CGTGGAGGAC GGCAGCGTGC AGCTCGCCGA CCACTACCAG CAGAACACCC
      901 CCATCGGCGA CGGCCCCGTG CTGCTGCCCG ACAACCACTA CCTGAGCACC CAGTCCGTGC
      961 TGAGCAAAGA CCCCAACGAG AAGCGCGATC ACATGGTCCT gCTGGAgTTC GTGACCGCCG
     1021 CCGGGATCAC Tggaaccggt GCTggaagtg gtGACAAGAA GGAAGAGTAA GGGCCTCCTT
     1081 CCTCCCCTGC CTGCAGCTGG CTTCCACCTG GCACGTGCCT GCTGCTTCCT GAGAGCCCGG
     1141 CCTCTCCCTC CAGTACTTCT GTTTGTGCCC TTCTGCTTCC CCCATTCCCT TCCACAGCTC
     1201 ATAGCTCGTC ATCTCGGCCC TTGTCCACAC TCTCCAAGCA CATTACAGGG GACCTGATTG
     1261 CTACACGTTC AGAATGCGTT TGCTGTCATC CTGCTTGGCC TGGCCAGGCC TGGCACAGCC
     1321 TTGGCTTCCA CGCCTGAGCG TGGAGAGCAC GACGTCAGTA AGAACGTCAG TGTAG
//
