# Supplementary material for: Deep profiling reveals substantial heterogeneity of integration outcomes in CRISPR knock-in experiments
Source: bioRxiv preprint, doi:10.1101/841098, version 1 (2019-11-13)
Supplement: Supplementary folder 1 [file 841098_file03.zip › all_sequences/Copy of RAB11A_GFP11_PCR_donor.gb]

LOCUS       Copy_of_RAB11A_GFP11_PCR 250 bp ds-DNA     linear       11-NOV-2019
DEFINITION  .
FEATURES             Location/Qualifiers
     misc_feature    1..26
                     /label="ML1125"
                     /ApEinfo_revcolor=#75c6a9
                     /ApEinfo_fwdcolor=#75c6a9
     misc_feature    1..1
                     /label="5' edge"
                     /ApEinfo_revcolor=#d59687
                     /ApEinfo_fwdcolor=#d59687
     misc_feature    139..162
                     /label="PPX"
                     /ApEinfo_revcolor=#9eafd2
                     /ApEinfo_fwdcolor=#9eafd2
     misc_feature    172..226
                     /label="HA_2"
                     /ApEinfo_revcolor=#85dae9
                     /ApEinfo_fwdcolor=#85dae9
     misc_feature    250..250
                     /label="3' edge"
                     /ApEinfo_revcolor=#d59687
                     /ApEinfo_fwdcolor=#d59687
     misc_feature    82..129
                     /label="GFP11"
                     /ApEinfo_revcolor=#b1ff67
                     /ApEinfo_fwdcolor=#b1ff67
     misc_feature    complement(227..250)
                     /label="ML1126"
                     /ApEinfo_revcolor=#b7e6d7
                     /ApEinfo_fwdcolor=#b7e6d7
     misc_feature    27..81
                     /label="HA_1"
                     /ApEinfo_revcolor=#c7b0e3
                     /ApEinfo_fwdcolor=#c7b0e3
ORIGIN
        1 GGGAACCTCT TCTGTAACTC CTTAGCTGGT CCCACAGATA CCACTGCTGC TCCCGCCCTT
       61 TCGCTCCTCG GCCGCGCAAT GCGTGACCAC ATGGTCCTTC ATGAGTATGT AAATGCTGCT
      121 GGGATTACAG GTGGCGGAtt ggaagttttg tttcaaggtc caggaagtgg tGGCACCCGC
      181 GACGACGAGT ACGACTACCT CTTTAAAGGT GAGGCCATGG GCTCTCCCTG CTCACTTGTT
      241 TGCCCTCAGG
//
