# Supplementary material for: Deep profiling reveals substantial heterogeneity of integration outcomes in CRISPR knock-in experiments
Source: bioRxiv preprint, doi:10.1101/841098, version 1 (2019-11-13)
Supplement: Supplementary folder 1 [file 841098_file03.zip › all_sequences/mSox2_sfGFP_ssDNA_donor.gb]

LOCUS       mSox2_sfGFP_ssDNA_donor 1992 bp ds-DNA     linear       11-NOV-2019
DEFINITION  .
FEATURES             Location/Qualifiers
     misc_feature    complement(1964..1992)
                     /label="RT primer"
                     /ApEinfo_revcolor=#ffef86
                     /ApEinfo_fwdcolor=#ffef86
     misc_feature    1390..1992
                     /label="right homology arm"
                     /ApEinfo_revcolor=#85dae9
                     /ApEinfo_fwdcolor=#85dae9
     misc_feature    27..660
                     /label="left homology arm"
                     /ApEinfo_revcolor=#c7b0e3
                     /ApEinfo_fwdcolor=#c7b0e3
     misc_feature    661..1389
                     /label="sfGFP cassette"
                     /ApEinfo_revcolor=#b1ff67
                     /ApEinfo_fwdcolor=#b1ff67
     misc_feature    1..26
                     /label="left handle"
                     /ApEinfo_revcolor=#c6c9d1
                     /ApEinfo_fwdcolor=#c6c9d1
ORIGIN
        1 GGGAACCTCT TCTGTAACTC CTTAGCagct gaTAATACGA CTCACTATAG GAAAACCAAG
       61 ACGCTCATGA AGAAGGATAA GTACACGCTT CCCGGAGGCT TGCTGGCCCC CGGCGGGAAC
      121 AGCATGGCGA GCGGGGTTGG GGTGGGCGCC GGCCTGGGTG CGGGCGTGAA CCAGCGCATG
      181 GACAGCTACG CGCACATGAA CGGCTGGAGC AACGGCAGCT ACAGCATGAT GCAGGAGCAG
      241 CTGGGCTACC CGCAGCACCC GGGCCTCAAC GCTCACGGCG CGGCACAGAT GCAACCGATG
      301 CACCGCTACG ACGTCAGCGC CCTGCAGTAC AACTCcatga ccagctcgca gacctacatg
      361 aacggctcgc ccacctacaG CATGTCCTAC TCGCAGCAGG GCACCCCCGG TATGGCGCTG
      421 GGCTCCATGG GCTCTGTGGT CAAGTCCGAG GCCAGCTCCA GCCCCCCCGT GGTTACCTCT
      481 TCCTCCCACT CCAGGGCGCC CTGCCAGGCC GGGGACCTCC GGGACATGAT CAGCATGTAC
      541 CTCCCCGGCG CCGAGGTGCC GGAGCCCGCT GCGCCCAGTA GACTGCACAT GGCCCAGCAC
      601 TACCAGAGCG GCCCGGTGCC CGGCACGGCC ATTAACGGCA CACTGCCCCT GTCGCACATG
      661 GGATCGGGTG GGACTAGTGG CAGCAAGGGC GAGGAGCTGT TCACCGGGGT GGTGCCCATC
      721 CTGGTCGAGC TGGACGGCGA CGTAAACGGC CACAAGTTCA GCGTGCGCGG CGAGGGCGAG
      781 GGCGATGCCA CCAACGGCAA GCTGACCCTG AAGTTCATCT GCACCACCGG CAAGCTGCCC
      841 GTGCCCTGGC CCACCCTCGT GACCACCCTG ACCTACGGCG TGCAGTGCTT CAGCCGCTAC
      901 CCCGACCACA TGAAGCGCCA CGACTTCTTC AAGTCCGCCA TGCCCGAAGG CTACGTCCAG
      961 GAGCGCACCA TCAGCTTCAA GGACGACGGC ACCTACAAGA CCCGCGCCGA GGTGAAGTTC
     1021 GAGGGCGACA CCCTGGTGAA CCGCATCGAG CTGAAGGGCA TCGACTTCAA GGAGGACGGC
     1081 AACATCCTGG GGCACAAGCT GGAGTACAAC TTCAACAGCC ACAACGTCTA TATCACCGCC
     1141 GACAAGCAGA AGAACGGCAT CAAGGCCAAC TTCAAGATCC GCCACAACGT GGAGGACGGC
     1201 AGCGTGCAGC TCGCCGACCA CTACCAGCAG AACACCCCCA TCGGCGACGG CCCCGTGCTG
     1261 CTGCCCGACA ACCACTACCT GAGCACCCAG TCCGTGCTGA GCAAAGACCC CAACGAGAAG
     1321 CGCGATCACA TGGTCCTgCT GGAgTTCGTG ACCGCCGCCG GGATCACTgg aaccggtGCT
     1381 ggaagtggtT GAGGGCTGGA CTGCGAACTG GAGAAGGGGA GAGATTTTCA AAGAGATACA
     1441 AGGGAATTGG GAGGGGTGCA AAAAGAGGAG AGTAGGAAAA ATCTGATAAT GCTCaaaagg
     1501 aaaaaaaaTC TCCGCAGCGA AACGACAGCT GCGGAAAAAA ACCACCAATC CCATCCAAAT
     1561 TAACGCAAAA ACCGTGATGC CGACTAGAAA ACTTTTATGA GAGATCTTGG GACTTCTTTT
     1621 TGGGGGACTA TTTTTGTACA GAGAAAACCT GAGGGCGGCG GGGAGGGCGG GGGAATCGGA
     1681 CCATGTATAG ATCTGGAGGA AAAAAACTAC GCAAAACttt tttttAAAGT TCTAGTGGTA
     1741 CGTTAGGCGC TTCGCAGGGA GTTCGCAAAA GTCTTTACCA GTAATATTTA GAGCTAGACT
     1801 CCGGGCGATG aaaaaaaaGT TTTAATATTT GCAAGCAACT TTTGTACAGT ATTTATCGAG
     1861 ATAAACATGG CAATCAAATG TCCATTGTTT ATAAGCTGAG AATTTGCCAA TATTTTTCGA
     1921 GGAAAGGGTT CTTGCTGGGT TTTGATTCTG CAGCTTAAAT TTAGGACCGT TACAAACAAG
     1981 GAAGGAGTTT AT
//
