# Supplementary material for: Deep profiling reveals substantial heterogeneity of integration outcomes in CRISPR knock-in experiments
Source: bioRxiv preprint, doi:10.1101/841098, version 1 (2019-11-13)
Supplement: Supplementary folder 1 [file 841098_file03.zip › all_sequences/CLTA_GFP11_plasmid_donor.gb]

LOCUS       CLTA_GFP11_plasmid_dono 2439 bp ds-DNA     circular     12-NOV-2019
DEFINITION  .
FEATURES             Location/Qualifiers
     misc_feature    join(1059..2439,1..796)
                     /label="pUC19 backbone"
                     /ApEinfo_revcolor=#d6b295
                     /ApEinfo_fwdcolor=#d6b295
     misc_feature    974..1028
                     /label="right homology arm"
                     /ApEinfo_revcolor=#85dae9
                     /ApEinfo_fwdcolor=#85dae9
     misc_feature    829..883
                     /label="left homology arm"
                     /ApEinfo_revcolor=#c7b0e3
                     /ApEinfo_fwdcolor=#c7b0e3
     misc_feature    complement(join(1991..2439,1..412))
                     /label="AmpR"
                     /ApEinfo_revcolor=#ffef86
                     /ApEinfo_fwdcolor=#ffef86
     misc_feature    884..973
                     /label="GFP11 cassette"
                     /ApEinfo_revcolor=#b1ff67
                     /ApEinfo_fwdcolor=#b1ff67
ORIGIN
        1 tcagaagtaa gttggccgca gtgttatcac tcatggttat ggcagcactg cataattctc
       61 ttactgtcat gccatccgta agatgctttt ctgtgactgg tgagtactca accaagtcat
      121 tctgagaata gtgtatgcgg cgaccgagtt gctcttgccc ggcgtcaata cgggataata
      181 ccgcgccaca tagcagaact ttaaaagtgc tcatcattgg aaaacgttct tcggggcgaa
      241 aactctcaag gatcttaccg ctgttgagat ccagttcgat gtaacccact cgtgcaccca
      301 actgatcttc agcatctttt actttcacca gcgtttctgg gtgagcaaaa acaggaaggc
      361 aaaatgccgc aaaaaaggga ataagggcga cacggaaatg ttgaatactc atactcttcc
      421 tttttcaata ttattgaagc atttatcagg gttattgtct catgagcgga tacatatttg
      481 aatgtattta gaaaaataaa caaatagggg ttccgcgcac atttccccga aaagtgccac
      541 ctgacgtcta agaaaccatt attatcatga cattaaccta taaaaatagg cgtatcacga
      601 ggccctttcg tctcgcgcgt ttcggtgatg acggtgaaaa cctctgacac atgcagctcc
      661 cggagacggt cacagcttgt ctgtaagcgg atgccgggag cagacaagcc cgtcagggcg
      721 cgtcagcggg tgttggcggg tgtcggggct ggcttaacta tgcggcatca gagcagattg
      781 tactgagagt gcaccaGGAT CCGGGAACCT CTTCTGTAAC TCCTTAGCGT CGGTTGGTTT
      841 TTGTCTCACC GTTGGTGTCC GTGCCGTTCA GTTGCCCGCC ATGCGTGACC ACATGGTCCT
      901 TCATGAGTAT GTAAATGCTG CTGGGATTAC AGGTGGCGGA ttggaagttt tgtttcaagg
      961 tccaggaagt ggtGCTGAGC TGGATCCGTT CGGCGCCCCT GCCGGCGCCC CTGGCGGTCC
     1021 CGCGCTGGCC TGCTCACTTG TTTGCCCTCA GGCTCGAGtc ctcgctcact gactcgctgc
     1081 gctcggtcgt tcggctgcgg cgagcggtat cagctcactc aaaggcggta atacggttat
     1141 ccacagaatc aggggataac gcaggaaaga acatgtgagc aaaaggccag caaaaggcca
     1201 ggaaccgtaa aaaggccgcg ttgctggcgt ttttccatag gctccgcccc cctgacgagc
     1261 atcacaaaaa tcgacgctca agtcagaggt ggcgaaaccc gacaggacta taaagatacc
     1321 aggcgtttcc ccctggaagc tccctcgtgc gctctcctgt tccgaccctg ccgcttaccg
     1381 gatacctgtc cgcctttctc ccttcgggaa gcgtggcgct ttctcatagc tcacgctgta
     1441 ggtatctcag ttcggtgtag gtcgttcgct ccaagctggg ctgtgtgcac gaaccccccg
     1501 ttcagcccga ccgctgcgcc ttatccggta actatcgtct tgagtccaac ccggtaagac
     1561 acgacttatc gccactggca gcagccactg gtaacaggat tagcagagcg aggtatgtag
     1621 gcggtgctac agagttcttg aagtggtggc ctaactacgg ctacactaga agaacagtat
     1681 ttggtatctg cgctctgctg aagccagtta ccttcggaaa aagagttggt agctcttgat
     1741 ccggcaaaca aaccaccgct ggtagcggtg gtttttttgt ttgcaagcag cagattacgc
     1801 gcagaaaaaa aggatctcaa gaagatcctt tgatcttttc tacggggtct gacgctcagt
     1861 ggaacgaaaa ctcacgttaa gggattttgg tcatgagatt atcaaaaagg atcttcacct
     1921 agatcctttt aaattaaaaa tgaagtttta aatcaatcta aagtatatat gagtaaactt
     1981 ggtctgacag ttaccaatgc ttaatcagtg aggcacctat ctcagcgatc tgtctatttc
     2041 gttcatccat agttgcctga ctccccgtcg tgtagataac tacgatacgg gagggcttac
     2101 catctggccc cagtgctgca atgataccgc gagacccacg ctcaccggct ccagatttat
     2161 cagcaataaa ccagccagcc ggaagggccg agcgcagaag tggtcctgca actttatccg
     2221 cctccatcca gtctattaat tgttgccggg aagctagagt aagtagttcg ccagttaata
     2281 gtttgcgcaa cgttgttgcc attgctacag gcatcgtggt gtcacgctcg tcgtttggta
     2341 tggcttcatt cagctccggt tcccaacgat caaggcgagt tacatgatcc cccatgttgt
     2401 gcaaaaaagc ggttagctcc ttcggtcctc cgatcgttg
//
