# Supplementary material for: Deep profiling reveals substantial heterogeneity of integration outcomes in CRISPR knock-in experiments
Source: bioRxiv preprint, doi:10.1101/841098, version 1 (2019-11-13)
Supplement: Supplementary folder 1 [file 841098_file03.zip › all_sequences/RAB11A_sfGFP_670ntHA_ssDNA.gb]

LOCUS       RAB11A_sfGFP_670ntHA_ss 2067 bp ds-DNA     linear       12-NOV-2019
DEFINITION  .
FEATURES             Location/Qualifiers
     misc_feature    complement(1399..2067)
                     /label="left homology arm"
                     /ApEinfo_revcolor=#84b0dc
                     /ApEinfo_fwdcolor=#84b0dc
     misc_feature    complement(670..1398)
                     /label="sfGFP cassette"
                     /ApEinfo_revcolor=#b1ff67
                     /ApEinfo_fwdcolor=#b1ff67
     misc_feature    1..17
                     /label="RT primer"
                     /ApEinfo_revcolor=#ff9ccd
                     /ApEinfo_fwdcolor=#ff9ccd
     misc_feature    complement(1..669)
                     /label="right homology arm"
                     /ApEinfo_revcolor=#b4abac
                     /ApEinfo_fwdcolor=#b4abac
ORIGIN
        1 AGGACCGCGA GAACCGCGGG GCGGAGGGTG GGGGCGGAGG CCCTTGGCCC GCTCAGATTT
       61 TACGGGGTCC TGGACCCGGG ATGGGAGAAG CTTAGAGGGG CGGCCGTCCA AGTGGAGGGG
      121 AGATACAGAA GAGACGCTCG CaCGAGGGGG GAAAGAGGGC AGATAAGAAA AAGACCTGTA
      181 ATGGGAGTCT GCACCGAAGG CAAGGCCAAG AGGGAAGCGA AGAACCCGTC AGAGGGGCTT
      241 CGGGAGAGGA CGCGAGCTGG GAAGGGTGTA CGCCGAGGGG GAGGGGGCGC TACACCCGAA
      301 AAGAGAGATG GTGGGAGGAG CGGCGGGGCC GTAGAACCCG GGGAAAGGAA TTCGACGATG
      361 TGGGAGAAGG CAGTCCGCCA GGGGAAGGAC ACGCAGGGAG GGGCTCTGAG GCCAGCGAAG
      421 GCCTATGGAG AGGTCGCTCA GAGAGCGGCA TGTGATGGGG ACCCCTGTCT GAGCGGGGGA
      481 GAAGAGGCTG AGCTGGGTAG GAGACGGAAC CGCACAAAAA GGAAGGGCTG AGGGAGGCCT
      541 ATATCAGTGC AGGGGTGGCC GGCACGAGGG TCCACCGGGA GTGGCCCGGG TCCCCGAACG
      601 AGGACTGTGT AGAGTGCGAG AGCCCATGGC CTCACCTTTA AAGAGGTAGT CGTACTCGTC
      661 GTCGCGtGTa ccacttccAG Caccggttcc AGTGATCCCG GCGGCGGTCA CGAAcTCCAG
      721 cAGGACCATG TGATCGCGCT TCTCGTTGGG GTCTTTGCTC AGCACGGACT GGGTGCTCAG
      781 GTAGTGGTTG TCGGGCAGCA GCACGGGGCC GTCGCCGATG GGGGTGTTCT GCTGGTAGTG
      841 GTCGGCGAGC TGCACGCTGC CGTCCTCCAC GTTGTGGCGG ATCTTGAAGT TGGCCTTGAT
      901 GCCGTTCTTC TGCTTGTCGG CGGTGATATA GACGTTGTGG CTGTTGAAGT TGTACTCCAG
      961 CTTGTGCCCC AGGATGTTGC CGTCCTCCTT GAAGTCGATG CCCTTCAGCT CGATGCGGTT
     1021 CACCAGGGTG TCGCCCTCGA ACTTCACCTC GGCGCGGGTC TTGTAGGTGC CGTCGTCCTT
     1081 GAAGCTGATG GTGCGCTCCT GGACGTAGCC TTCGGGCATG GCGGACTTGA AGAAGTCGTG
     1141 GCGCTTCATG TGGTCGGGGT AGCGGCTGAA GCACTGCACG CCGTAGGTCA GGGTGGTCAC
     1201 GAGGGTGGGC CAGGGCACGG GCAGCTTGCC GGTGGTGCAG ATGAACTTCA GGGTCAGCTT
     1261 GCCGTTGGTG GCATCGCCCT CGCCCTCGCC GCGCACGCTG AACTTGTGGC CGTTTACGTC
     1321 GCCGTCCAGC TCGACCAGGA TGGGCACCAC CCCGGTGAAC AGCTCCTCGC CCTTGCTGCC
     1381 ACTAGTCCCA CCCGATCCGC CCATTGCGCG GCCGAGGAGC GAAAGGGCGG GAGCAGCAGT
     1441 GGTATCTGTG GGACCAGGGG GCGTCGCTGC AGGGGTAACC CGAGCGCCGA GCTTCAACTG
     1501 CCGGACTGGG TGAAGAGCCC CTCCCTGCCG CTGCGCCATT TCCGGCAGGC CCCAGCCTTT
     1561 AAGGGGAAGT ACTTCCGGGG GCGGCGCCCC GCCCCTGAGC CCAACAAGGG CGGTGTGCGC
     1621 GAGAGTCGAG ATGCGTGGGG CTTCAAGCTT TAGTCGCTAA AGGAGGCTCA AAGGGGAAAC
     1681 TGAGTCCTGG AACTCCTAGC TACCATAGTC TTAGTGGCCG CTTGCTCATT TCTCGAGCTA
     1741 CCGTGCCGGA AGCGGCTCGC TGGAACCAGG CGGGACCGCC TGTGAGTGGT GGGTTTGTGG
     1801 ATGGGGGCGG GGTTCTCTGA GGATTAGACA GCCGAAGGCA GCTACACATG CGTGGCGGTT
     1861 CCatggtgta atggttagca ctctggactc tgaatccagc gatccgagtt caaatctcgg
     1921 TGGAACCTGC ATTGGttttt gtttttttAA TCTTGACAAC ATCTTTAATT CACTTTTTTG
     1981 GTCACTAAGT AATTGAACAA CTATGACACA TCTTAAGATG GAGATGTAAA ATTTAATCCT
     2041 TGCCTATGAA GACCTCACAA ATTTCCC
//
