# Supplementary material for: Deep profiling reveals substantial heterogeneity of integration outcomes in CRISPR knock-in experiments
Source: bioRxiv preprint, doi:10.1101/841098, version 1 (2019-11-13)
Supplement: Supplementary folder 1 [file 841098_file03.zip › all_sequences/BCAP31_sfGFP_150ntHA.gb]

LOCUS       BCAP31_sfGFP_150ntHA    1088 bp ds-DNA     linear       11-NOV-2019
DEFINITION  .
FEATURES             Location/Qualifiers
     misc_feature    181..909
                     /label="sfGFP cassette"
                     /ApEinfo_revcolor=#b1ff67
                     /ApEinfo_fwdcolor=#b1ff67
     misc_feature    1..23
                     /label="left handle"
                     /ApEinfo_revcolor=#c7b0e3
                     /ApEinfo_fwdcolor=#c7b0e3
     misc_feature    910..1065
                     /label="right homology arm"
                     /ApEinfo_revcolor=#f8d3a9
                     /ApEinfo_fwdcolor=#f8d3a9
     misc_feature    1066..1088
                     /label="right handle"
                     /ApEinfo_revcolor=#f58a5e
                     /ApEinfo_fwdcolor=#f58a5e
     misc_feature    24..180
                     /label="left homology arm"
                     /ApEinfo_revcolor=#c7b0e3
                     /ApEinfo_fwdcolor=#c7b0e3
ORIGIN
        1 GGAGCTTTAC TGATGTCACT TCGGGCCCCT TGTTCACTTG AATAGCTGTT GTTAGGAGAG
       61 AGGGGAACCG AGGTGGACCT CTGGGGCATG GGGCTGGAGG TGGCAGGGGA GGAGTGGACC
      121 CGGCCAACCT ACTGCTGTGG GATTTCTGTC CCTTTCCAGG CTGCAGTAGA TGGTCCCATG
      181 GGATCGGGTG GGACTAGTGG CAGCAAGGGC GAGGAGCTGT TCACCGGGGT GGTGCCCATC
      241 CTGGTCGAGC TGGACGGCGA CGTAAACGGC CACAAGTTCA GCGTGCGCGG CGAGGGCGAG
      301 GGCGATGCCA CCAACGGCAA GCTGACCCTG AAGTTCATCT GCACCACCGG CAAGCTGCCC
      361 GTGCCCTGGC CCACCCTCGT GACCACCCTG ACCTACGGCG TGCAGTGCTT CAGCCGCTAC
      421 CCCGACCACA TGAAGCGCCA CGACTTCTTC AAGTCCGCCA TGCCCGAAGG CTACGTCCAG
      481 GAGCGCACCA TCAGCTTCAA GGACGACGGC ACCTACAAGA CCCGCGCCGA GGTGAAGTTC
      541 GAGGGCGACA CCCTGGTGAA CCGCATCGAG CTGAAGGGCA TCGACTTCAA GGAGGACGGC
      601 AACATCCTGG GGCACAAGCT GGAGTACAAC TTCAACAGCC ACAACGTCTA TATCACCGCC
      661 GACAAGCAGA AGAACGGCAT CAAGGCCAAC TTCAAGATCC GCCACAACGT GGAGGACGGC
      721 AGCGTGCAGC TCGCCGACCA CTACCAGCAG AACACCCCCA TCGGCGACGG CCCCGTGCTG
      781 CTGCCCGACA ACCACTACCT GAGCACCCAG TCCGTGCTGA GCAAAGACCC CAACGAGAAG
      841 CGCGATCACA TGGTCCTgCT GGAgTTCGTG ACCGCCGCCG GGATCACTgg aaccggtGCT
      901 ggaagtggtG ACAAGAAGGA AGAGTAAGGG CCTCCTTCCT CCCCTGCCTG CAGCTGGCTT
      961 CCACCTGGCA CGTGCCTGCT GCTTCCTGAG AGCCCGGCCT CTCCCTCCAG TACTTCTGTT
     1021 TGTGCCCTTC TGCTTCCCCC ATTCCCTTCC ACAGCTCATA GCTCGCGTCA GTAAGAACGT
     1081 CAGTGTAG
//
