# Supplementary material for: Deep profiling reveals substantial heterogeneity of integration outcomes in CRISPR knock-in experiments
Source: bioRxiv preprint, doi:10.1101/841098, version 1 (2019-11-13)
Supplement: Supplementary folder 1 [file 841098_file03.zip › all_sequences/CLTA_GFP11_PCR_donor.gb]

LOCUS       CLTA_GFP11_PCR_donor     250 bp ds-DNA     linear       11-NOV-2019
DEFINITION  .
FEATURES             Location/Qualifiers
     misc_feature    227..250
                     /label="right handle"
                     /ApEinfo_revcolor=#b7e6d7
                     /ApEinfo_fwdcolor=#b7e6d7
     misc_feature    27..81
                     /label="left_homology_arm"
                     /ApEinfo_revcolor=#c7b0e3
                     /ApEinfo_fwdcolor=#c7b0e3
     misc_feature    172..226
                     /label="right_homology_arm"
                     /ApEinfo_revcolor=#85dae9
                     /ApEinfo_fwdcolor=#85dae9
     misc_feature    82..171
                     /label="GFP11_cassette"
                     /ApEinfo_revcolor=#b1ff67
                     /ApEinfo_fwdcolor=#b1ff67
     misc_feature    1..26
                     /label="left handle"
                     /ApEinfo_revcolor=#75c6a9
                     /ApEinfo_fwdcolor=#75c6a9
ORIGIN
        1 GGGAACCTCT TCTGTAACTC CTTAGCGTCG GTTGGTTTTT GTCTCACCGT TGGTGTCCGT
       61 GCCGTTCAGT TGCCCGCCAT GCGTGACCAC ATGGTCCTTC ATGAGTATGT AAATGCTGCT
      121 GGGATTACAG GTGGCGGAtt ggaagttttg tttcaaggtc caggaagtgg tGCTGAGCTG
      181 GATCCGTTCG GCGCCCCTGC CGGCGCCCCT GGCGGTCCCG CGCTGGCCTG CTCACTTGTT
      241 TGCCCTCAGG
//
