# Supplementary material for: Deep profiling reveals substantial heterogeneity of integration outcomes in CRISPR knock-in experiments
Source: bioRxiv preprint, doi:10.1101/841098, version 1 (2019-11-13)
Supplement: Supplementary folder 1 [file 841098_file03.zip › all_sequences/mSox2_2A-eGFP_PCR_donor.gb]

LOCUS       mSox2_2A-eGFP_PCR_donor 2035 bp ds-DNA     circular     22-OCT-2019
DEFINITION  .
FEATURES             Location/Qualifiers
     misc_feature    611..1432
                     /label="T2A-eGFP cassette"
                     /ApEinfo_revcolor=#b1ff67
                     /ApEinfo_fwdcolor=#b1ff67
     misc_feature    1..610
                     /label="left homology arm"
                     /ApEinfo_revcolor=#c7b0e3
                     /ApEinfo_fwdcolor=#c7b0e3
     misc_feature    1433..2035
                     /label="mmSox2 3' arm"
                     /ApEinfo_revcolor=#ff9ccd
                     /ApEinfo_fwdcolor=#ff9ccd
ORIGIN
        1 GAAAACCAAG ACGCTCATGA AGAAGGATAA GTACACGCTT CCCGGAGGCT TGCTGGCCCC
       61 CGGCGGGAAC AGCATGGCGA GCGGGGTTGG GGTGGGCGCC GGCCTGGGTG CGGGCGTGAA
      121 CCAGCGCATG GACAGCTACG CGCACATGAA CGGCTGGAGC AACGGCAGCT ACAGCATGAT
      181 GCAGGAGCAG CTGGGCTACC CGCAGCACCC GGGCCTCAAC GCTCACGGCG CGGCACAGAT
      241 GCAACCGATG CACCGCTACG ACGTCAGCGC CCTGCAGTAC AACTCcatga ccagctcgca
      301 gacctacatg aacggctcgc ccacctacaG CATGTCCTAC TCGCAGCAGG GCACCCCCGG
      361 TATGGCGCTG GGCTCCATGG GCTCTGTGGT CAAGTCCGAG GCCAGCTCCA GCCCCCCCGT
      421 GGTTACCTCT TCCTCCCACT CCAGGGCGCC CTGCCAGGCC GGGGACCTCC GGGACATGAT
      481 CAGCATGTAC CTCCCCGGCG CCGAGGTGCC GGAGCCCGCT GCGCCCAGTA GACTGCACAT
      541 GGCCCAGCAC TACCAGAGCG GCCCGGTGCC CGGCACGGCC ATTAACGGCA CACTGCCCCT
      601 GTCGCACATG GGATCGGGTG GGACTAGTGG CGGCAGTGGA GAGGGCAGAG GAAGTCTGCT
      661 AACATGCGGT GACGTCGAGG AGAATCCTGG CCCAGTGAGC AAGGGCGAGG AGCTGTTCAC
      721 CGGGGTGGTG CCCATCCTGG TCGAGCTGGA CGGCGACGTA AACGGCCACA AGTTCAGCGT
      781 GtcCGGCGAG GGCGAGGGCG ATGCCACCtA CGGCAAGCTG ACCCTGAAGT TCATCTGCAC
      841 CACCGGCAAG CTGCCCGTGC CCTGGCCCAC CCTCGTGACC ACCCTGACCT ACGGCGTGCA
      901 GTGCTTCAGC CGCTACCCCG ACCACATGAA GCagCACGAC TTCTTCAAGT CCGCCATGCC
      961 CGAAGGCTAC GTCCAGGAGC GCACCATCtt CTTCAAGGAC GACGGCAaCT ACAAGACCCG
     1021 CGCCGAGGTG AAGTTCGAGG GCGACACCCT GGTGAACCGC ATCGAGCTGA AGGGCATCGA
     1081 CTTCAAGGAG GACGGCAACA TCCTGGGGCA CAAGCTGGAG TACAACTaCA ACAGCCACAA
     1141 CGTCTATATC AtgGCCGACA AGCAGAAGAA CGGCATCAAG GtgAACTTCA AGATCCGCCA
     1201 CAACaTcGAG GACGGCAGCG TGCAGCTCGC CGACCACTAC CAGCAGAACA CCCCCATCGG
     1261 CGACGGCCCC GTGCTGCTGC CCGACAACCA CTACCTGAGC ACCCAGTCCG ccCTGAGCAA
     1321 AGACCCCAAC GAGAAGCGCG ATCACATGGT CCTgCTGGAg TTCGTGACCG CCGCCGGGAT
     1381 CACTCTCGGC ATGGACGAGC TGTACAAGTA Aggaaccggt GCTggaagtg gtTGAGGGCT
     1441 GGACTGCGAA CTGGAGAAGG GGAGAGATTT TCAAAGAGAT ACAAGGGAAT TGGGAGGGGT
     1501 GCAAAAAGAG GAGAGTAGGA AAAATCTGAT AATGCTCaaa aggaaaaaaa aTCTCCGCAG
     1561 CGAAACGACA GCTGCGGAAA AAAACCACCA ATCCCATCCA AATTAACGCA AAAACCGTGA
     1621 TGCCGACTAG AAAACTTTTA TGAGAGATCT TGGGACTTCT TTTTGGGGGA CTATTTTTGT
     1681 ACAGAGAAAA CCTGAGGGCG GCGGGGAGGG CGGGGGAATC GGACCATGTA TAGATCTGGA
     1741 GGAAAAAAAC TACGCAAAAC ttttttttAA AGTTCTAGTG GTACGTTAGG CGCTTCGCAG
     1801 GGAGTTCGCA AAAGTCTTTA CCAGTAATAT TTAGAGCTAG ACTCCGGGCG ATGaaaaaaa
     1861 aGTTTTAATA TTTGCAAGCA ACTTTTGTAC AGTATTTATC GAGATAAACA TGGCAATCAA
     1921 ATGTCCATTG TTTATAAGCT GAGAATTTGC CAATATTTTT CGAGGAAAGG GTTCTTGCTG
     1981 GGTTTTGATT CTGCAGCTTA AATTTAGGAC CGTTACAAAC AAGGAAGGAG TTTAT
//
