# Supplementary material for: Deep profiling reveals substantial heterogeneity of integration outcomes in CRISPR knock-in experiments
Source: bioRxiv preprint, doi:10.1101/841098, version 1 (2019-11-13)
Supplement: Supplementary folder 1 [file 841098_file03.zip › all_sequences/pML219_CLTA-500nt-arms_pUC19.gb]

LOCUS       pML219_CLTA-500nt-arms_ 4170 bp ds-DNA     circular     22-OCT-2019
DEFINITION  .
FEATURES             Location/Qualifiers
     misc_feature    2735..2783
                     /label="right_handle"
                     /ApEinfo_revcolor=#ffef86
                     /ApEinfo_fwdcolor=#ffef86
     misc_feature    2210..2734
                     /label="right homology arm"
                     /ApEinfo_revcolor=#d6b295
                     /ApEinfo_fwdcolor=#d6b295
     misc_feature    852..1480
                     /label="left homology arm"
                     /ApEinfo_revcolor=#c7b0e3
                     /ApEinfo_fwdcolor=#c7b0e3
     misc_feature    1481..2209
                     /label="sfGFP cassette"
                     /ApEinfo_revcolor=#b1ff67
                     /ApEinfo_fwdcolor=#b1ff67
     misc_feature    803..851
                     /label="left handle"
                     /ApEinfo_revcolor=#d6b295
                     /ApEinfo_fwdcolor=#d6b295
     CDS             complement(join(3722..4170,1..412))
                     /label="AmpR"
                     /ApEinfo_revcolor=#b4abac
                     /ApEinfo_fwdcolor=#b4abac
     rep_origin      complement(2963..3551)
                     /label="pMB1 origin of replication"
                     /ApEinfo_revcolor=#9eafd2
                     /ApEinfo_fwdcolor=#9eafd2
ORIGIN
        1 tcagaagtaa gttggccgca gtgttatcac tcatggttat ggcagcactg cataattctc
       61 ttactgtcat gccatccgta agatgctttt ctgtgactgg tgagtactca accaagtcat
      121 tctgagaata gtgtatgcgg cgaccgagtt gctcttgccc ggcgtcaata cgggataata
      181 ccgcgccaca tagcagaact ttaaaagtgc tcatcattgg aaaacgttct tcggggcgaa
      241 aactctcaag gatcttaccg ctgttgagat ccagttcgat gtaacccact cgtgcaccca
      301 actgatcttc agcatctttt actttcacca gcgtttctgg gtgagcaaaa acaggaaggc
      361 aaaatgccgc aaaaaaggga ataagggcga cacggaaatg ttgaatactc atactcttcc
      421 tttttcaata ttattgaagc atttatcagg gttattgtct catgagcgga tacatatttg
      481 aatgtattta gaaaaataaa caaatagggg ttccgcgcac atttccccga aaagtgccac
      541 ctgacgtcta agaaaccatt attatcatga cattaaccta taaaaatagg cgtatcacga
      601 ggccctttcg tctcgcgcgt ttcggtgatg acggtgaaaa cctctgacac atgcagctcc
      661 cggagacggt cacagcttgt ctgtaagcgg atgccgggag cagacaagcc cgtcagggcg
      721 cgtcagcggg tgttggcggg tgtcggggct ggcttaacta tgcggcatca gagcagattg
      781 tactgagagt gcaccaGGAT CCGGGAACCT CTTCTGTAAC TCCTTAGCag ctgaTAATAC
      841 GACTCACTAT AGGGACCCTC AAATCCATAA AAGGATTCAA TCTTCTTCTT Cttttttttt
      901 AGGattcaat cttctaataa tcccgggagg gggcgcaaga gcaggattct tgtttctatt
      961 ttacgaatga ggaaactgag gttcagaaag cctaagtggc atgccTCTTC AGTAATCGGC
     1021 CAATCGTCGC TGCCCTAACT TCACCTCACC TCCCAGTGCA GCACTAGAGT CCCCTCAGGG
     1081 GTGGCCGTCC CTGGTCAGTC CAGCTCCAGC AGACGGGGTG GGTAGGACGC TCCCTATCAG
     1141 GCAGCACTTC CGCCTCCCGG GGCCCGCGCA GCTCACCTCC CTCACCTCCC GCCCTACCCC
     1201 AGTCACGAGT TGTTTTAGGG GGACCGCCCC TCCACTTGCT GATTGGGTAG CTCCTGAACC
     1261 ATTGTTGTCC TCTGATTGGT TGTTCCCTTT TCGGCTCTGC AACACCGCCT AGACCGACCG
     1321 GATACACGGG TAGGGCTTCC GCTTTACCCG TCTCCCTCCT GGCGCTTGTC CTCCTCTCCC
     1381 AGTCGGCACC ACAGCGGTGG CTGCCGGGCG TGGTGTCGGT GGGTCGGTTG GTTTTTGTCT
     1441 CACCGTTGGT GTCCGTGCCG TTCAGTTGCC CGCCATGGCT GGATCGGGTG GGACTAGTGG
     1501 CAGCAAGGGC GAGGAGCTGT TCACCGGGGT GGTGCCCATC CTGGTCGAGC TGGACGGCGA
     1561 CGTAAACGGC CACAAGTTCA GCGTGCGCGG CGAGGGCGAG GGCGATGCCA CCAACGGCAA
     1621 GCTGACCCTG AAGTTCATCT GCACCACCGG CAAGCTGCCC GTGCCCTGGC CCACCCTCGT
     1681 GACCACCCTG ACCTACGGCG TGCAGTGCTT CAGCCGCTAC CCCGACCACA TGAAGCGCCA
     1741 CGACTTCTTC AAGTCCGCCA TGCCCGAAGG CTACGTCCAG GAGCGCACCA TCAGCTTCAA
     1801 GGACGACGGC ACCTACAAGA CCCGCGCCGA GGTGAAGTTC GAGGGCGACA CCCTGGTGAA
     1861 CCGCATCGAG CTGAAGGGCA TCGACTTCAA GGAGGACGGC AACATCCTGG GGCACAAGCT
     1921 GGAGTACAAC TTCAACAGCC ACAACGTCTA TATCACCGCC GACAAGCAGA AGAACGGCAT
     1981 CAAGGCCAAC TTCAAGATCC GCCACAACGT GGAGGACGGC AGCGTGCAGC TCGCCGACCA
     2041 CTACCAGCAG AACACCCCCA TCGGCGACGG CCCCGTGtTG CTGCCCGACA ACCACTACCT
     2101 GAGCACCCAG TCCGTGCTGA GCAAAGACCC CAACGAGAAG CGCGATCACA TGGTCCTgCT
     2161 GGAgTTCGTG ACCGCCGCCG GGATCACTgg aaccggtGCT ggaagtggtG AGCTGGATCC
     2221 GTTCGGCGCC CCTGCCGGCG CCCCTGGCGG TCCCGCGCTG GGGAACGGAG TGGCCGGCGC
     2281 CGGCGAAGAA GACCCGGCTG CGGCCTTCTT GGCGCAGCAA GAGAGCGAGA TTGCGGGCAT
     2341 CGAGAACGAC GAGGCCTTCG CCATCCTGGA CGGCGGCGCC CCCGGGCCCC AGCCGCACGG
     2401 CGAGCCGCCG GGGGGTCCGG GTGAGAGTGC GGGCGCGTTT GGGGCGAGAG GACTTGTCTG
     2461 GAAACTCGGT CCACAGTGGG TCCGAGAGCT TCTGTGTGAC TCGTGCTCCT TGCTGAATTA
     2521 GGAGGTTAGG GAGCAGTGCA AACAGGAAAC GAGACCCTGG CCCGGTCTTT CAGAAACCTA
     2581 GGCTCGAGAA GCCTGTTCGG TTCTCAGCAT GTTTGAGTGC TTCTGGGCGC GGGCGGAGCG
     2641 AGAAAGCAAG TGTAGGGTGG CAGGCTCCGG AGCCGGAAGA AGCCCGTTCA ATTCAGCAAC
     2701 TTTTCATTAA GCATTTGCTG TGCCTTTAGT CCGGgcttcc tactatcgtc agagacttcC
     2761 CTGCTCACTT GTTTGCCCTC AGGCTCGAGt cctcgctcac tgactcgctg cgctcggtcg
     2821 ttcggctgcg gcgagcggta tcagctcact caaaggcggt aatacggtta tccacagaat
     2881 caggggataa cgcaggaaag aacatgtgag caaaaggcca gcaaaaggcc aggaaccgta
     2941 aaaaggccgc gttgctggcg tttttccata ggctccgccc ccctgacgag catcacaaaa
     3001 atcgacgctc aagtcagagg tggcgaaacc cgacaggact ataaagatac caggcgtttc
     3061 cccctggaag ctccctcgtg cgctctcctg ttccgaccct gccgcttacc ggatacctgt
     3121 ccgcctttct cccttcggga agcgtggcgc tttctcatag ctcacgctgt aggtatctca
     3181 gttcggtgta ggtcgttcgc tccaagctgg gctgtgtgca cgaacccccc gttcagcccg
     3241 accgctgcgc cttatccggt aactatcgtc ttgagtccaa cccggtaaga cacgacttat
     3301 cgccactggc agcagccact ggtaacagga ttagcagagc gaggtatgta ggcggtgcta
     3361 cagagttctt gaagtggtgg cctaactacg gctacactag aagaacagta tttggtatct
     3421 gcgctctgct gaagccagtt accttcggaa aaagagttgg tagctcttga tccggcaaac
     3481 aaaccaccgc tggtagcggt ggtttttttg tttgcaagca gcagattacg cgcagaaaaa
     3541 aaggatctca agaagatcct ttgatctttt ctacggggtc tgacgctcag tggaacgaaa
     3601 actcacgtta agggattttg gtcatgagat tatcaaaaag gatcttcacc tagatccttt
     3661 taaattaaaa atgaagtttt aaatcaatct aaagtatata tgagtaaact tggtctgaca
     3721 gttaccaatg cttaatcagt gaggcaccta tctcagcgat ctgtctattt cgttcatcca
     3781 tagttgcctg actccccgtc gtgtagataa ctacgatacg ggagggctta ccatctggcc
     3841 ccagtgctgc aatgataccg cgagacccac gctcaccggc tccagattta tcagcaataa
     3901 accagccagc cggaagggcc gagcgcagaa gtggtcctgc aactttatcc gcctccatcc
     3961 agtctattaa ttgttgccgg gaagctagag taagtagttc gccagttaat agtttgcgca
     4021 acgttgttgc cattgctaca ggcatcgtgg tgtcacgctc gtcgtttggt atggcttcat
     4081 tcagctccgg ttcccaacga tcaaggcgag ttacatgatc ccccatgttg tgcaaaaaag
     4141 cggttagctc cttcggtcct ccgatcgttg
//
