# Supplementary material for: Deep profiling reveals substantial heterogeneity of integration outcomes in CRISPR knock-in experiments
Source: bioRxiv preprint, doi:10.1101/841098, version 1 (2019-11-13)
Supplement: Supplementary folder 1 [file 841098_file03.zip › all_sequences/RAB11A_sfGFP_ssDNA_donor.gb]

LOCUS       RAB11A_sfGFP_ssDNA_dono 1027 bp ds-DNA     linear       12-NOV-2019
DEFINITION  .
FEATURES             Location/Qualifiers
     misc_feature    complement(880..1027)
                     /label="left hmology arm"
                     /ApEinfo_revcolor=#f8d3a9
                     /ApEinfo_fwdcolor=#f8d3a9
     misc_feature    complement(151..879)
                     /label="sfGFP cassette"
                     /ApEinfo_revcolor=#b1ff67
                     /ApEinfo_fwdcolor=#b1ff67
     misc_feature    complement(1..150)
                     /label="right homology arm"
                     /ApEinfo_revcolor=#faac61
                     /ApEinfo_fwdcolor=#faac61
     misc_feature    1..20
                     /label="RT primer"
                     /ApEinfo_revcolor=#f8d3a9
                     /ApEinfo_fwdcolor=#f8d3a9
ORIGIN
        1 AGGAAGGGCT GAGGGAGGCC TATATCAGTG CAGGGGTGGC CGGCACGAGG GTCCACCGGG
       61 AGTGGCCCGG GTCCCCGAAC GAGGACTGTG TAGAGTGCGA GAGCCCATGG CCTCACCTTT
      121 AAAGAGGTAG TCGTACTCGT CGTCGCGtGT accacttccA GCaccggttc cAGTGATCCC
      181 GGCGGCGGTC ACGAAcTCCA GcAGGACCAT GTGATCGCGC TTCTCGTTGG GGTCTTTGCT
      241 CAGCACGGAC TGGGTGCTCA GGTAGTGGTT GTCGGGCAGC AGCACGGGGC CGTCGCCGAT
      301 GGGGGTGTTC TGCTGGTAGT GGTCGGCGAG CTGCACGCTG CCGTCCTCCA CGTTGTGGCG
      361 GATCTTGAAG TTGGCCTTGA TGCCGTTCTT CTGCTTGTCG GCGGTGATAT AGACGTTGTG
      421 GCTGTTGAAG TTGTACTCCA GCTTGTGCCC CAGGATGTTG CCGTCCTCCT TGAAGTCGAT
      481 GCCCTTCAGC TCGATGCGGT TCACCAGGGT GTCGCCCTCG AACTTCACCT CGGCGCGGGT
      541 CTTGTAGGTG CCGTCGTCCT TGAAGCTGAT GGTGCGCTCC TGGACGTAGC CTTCGGGCAT
      601 GGCGGACTTG AAGAAGTCGT GGCGCTTCAT GTGGTCGGGG TAGCGGCTGA AGCACTGCAC
      661 GCCGTAGGTC AGGGTGGTCA CGAGGGTGGG CCAGGGCACG GGCAGCTTGC CGGTGGTGCA
      721 GATGAACTTC AGGGTCAGCT TGCCGTTGGT GGCATCGCCC TCGCCCTCGC CGCGCACGCT
      781 GAACTTGTGG CCGTTTACGT CGCCGTCCAG CTCGACCAGG ATGGGCACCA CCCCGGTGAA
      841 CAGCTCCTCG CCCTTGCTGC CACTAGTCCC ACCCGATCCG CCCATTGCGC GGCCGAGGAG
      901 CGAAAGGGCG GGAGCAGCAG TGGTATCTGT GGGACCAGGG GGCGTCGCTG CAGGGGTAAC
      961 CCGAGCGCCG AGCTTCAACT GCCGGACTGG GTGAAGAGCC CCTCCCTGCC GCTGCGCCAT
     1021 TTCCGGC
//
