# Supplementary material for: Deep profiling reveals substantial heterogeneity of integration outcomes in CRISPR knock-in experiments
Source: bioRxiv preprint, doi:10.1101/841098, version 1 (2019-11-13)
Supplement: Supplementary folder 1 [file 841098_file03.zip › all_sequences/BCAP31_sfGFP_65ntHA.gb]

LOCUS       BCAP31_sfGFP_65ntHA      905 bp ds-DNA     linear       11-NOV-2019
DEFINITION  .
FEATURES             Location/Qualifiers
     misc_feature    24..88
                     /label="left homology arm"
                     /ApEinfo_revcolor=#f58a5e
                     /ApEinfo_fwdcolor=#f58a5e
     misc_feature    883..905
                     /label="right handle"
                     /ApEinfo_revcolor=#c6c9d1
                     /ApEinfo_fwdcolor=#c6c9d1
     misc_feature    1..23
                     /label="left handle"
                     /ApEinfo_revcolor=#9eafd2
                     /ApEinfo_fwdcolor=#9eafd2
     misc_feature    89..817
                     /label="sfGFP cassette"
                     /ApEinfo_revcolor=#b1ff67
                     /ApEinfo_fwdcolor=#b1ff67
     misc_feature    818..882
                     /label="right homology arm"
                     /ApEinfo_revcolor=#c7b0e3
                     /ApEinfo_fwdcolor=#c7b0e3
ORIGIN
        1 GGAGCTTTAC TGATGTCACT TCGGGACCCG GCCAACCTAC TGCTGTGGGA TTTCTGTCCC
       61 TTTCCAGGCT GCAGTAGATG GTCCCATGGG ATCGGGTGGG ACTAGTGGCA GCAAGGGCGA
      121 GGAGCTGTTC ACCGGGGTGG TGCCCATCCT GGTCGAGCTG GACGGCGACG TAAACGGCCA
      181 CAAGTTCAGC GTGCGCGGCG AGGGCGAGGG CGATGCCACC AACGGCAAGC TGACCCTGAA
      241 GTTCATCTGC ACCACCGGCA AGCTGCCCGT GCCCTGGCCC ACCCTCGTGA CCACCCTGAC
      301 CTACGGCGTG CAGTGCTTCA GCCGCTACCC CGACCACATG AAGCGCCACG ACTTCTTCAA
      361 GTCCGCCATG CCCGAAGGCT ACGTCCAGGA GCGCACCATC AGCTTCAAGG ACGACGGCAC
      421 CTACAAGACC CGCGCCGAGG TGAAGTTCGA GGGCGACACC CTGGTGAACC GCATCGAGCT
      481 GAAGGGCATC GACTTCAAGG AGGACGGCAA CATCCTGGGG CACAAGCTGG AGTACAACTT
      541 CAACAGCCAC AACGTCTATA TCACCGCCGA CAAGCAGAAG AACGGCATCA AGGCCAACTT
      601 CAAGATCCGC CACAACGTGG AGGACGGCAG CGTGCAGCTC GCCGACCACT ACCAGCAGAA
      661 CACCCCCATC GGCGACGGCC CCGTGCTGCT GCCCGACAAC CACTACCTGA GCACCCAGTC
      721 CGTGCTGAGC AAAGACCCCA ACGAGAAGCG CGATCACATG GTCCTgCTGG AgTTCGTGAC
      781 CGCCGCCGGG ATCACTggaa ccggtGCTgg aagtggtGAC AAGAAGGAAG AGTAAGGGCC
      841 TCCTTCCTCC CCTGCCTGCA GCTGGCTTCC ACCTGGCACG TGCGTCAGTA AGAACGTCAG
      901 TGTAG
//
