# Supplementary material for: Deep profiling reveals substantial heterogeneity of integration outcomes in CRISPR knock-in experiments
Source: bioRxiv preprint, doi:10.1101/841098, version 1 (2019-11-13)
Supplement: Supplementary folder 1 [file 841098_file03.zip › all_sequences/BCAP31_sfGFP_35ntHA.gb]

LOCUS       BCAP31_sfGFP_35ntHA      843 bp ds-DNA     linear       11-NOV-2019
DEFINITION  .
FEATURES             Location/Qualifiers
     misc_feature    24..58
                     /label="left homology arm"
                     /ApEinfo_revcolor=#c7b0e3
                     /ApEinfo_fwdcolor=#c7b0e3
     misc_feature    1..23
                     /label="left handle"
                     /ApEinfo_revcolor=#9eafd2
                     /ApEinfo_fwdcolor=#9eafd2
     misc_feature    59..787
                     /label="sfGFP cassette"
                     /ApEinfo_revcolor=#b1ff67
                     /ApEinfo_fwdcolor=#b1ff67
     misc_feature    788..820
                     /label="right homology arm"
                     /ApEinfo_revcolor=#ffef86
                     /ApEinfo_fwdcolor=#ffef86
     misc_feature    821..843
                     /label="right handle"
                     /ApEinfo_revcolor=#c7b0e3
                     /ApEinfo_fwdcolor=#c7b0e3
ORIGIN
        1 GGAGCTTTAC TGATGTCACT TCGCTGTCCC TTTCCAGGCT GCAGTAGATG GTCCCATGGG
       61 ATCGGGTGGG ACTAGTGGCA GCAAGGGCGA GGAGCTGTTC ACCGGGGTGG TGCCCATCCT
      121 GGTCGAGCTG GACGGCGACG TAAACGGCCA CAAGTTCAGC GTGCGCGGCG AGGGCGAGGG
      181 CGATGCCACC AACGGCAAGC TGACCCTGAA GTTCATCTGC ACCACCGGCA AGCTGCCCGT
      241 GCCCTGGCCC ACCCTCGTGA CCACCCTGAC CTACGGCGTG CAGTGCTTCA GCCGCTACCC
      301 CGACCACATG AAGCGCCACG ACTTCTTCAA GTCCGCCATG CCCGAAGGCT ACGTCCAGGA
      361 GCGCACCATC AGCTTCAAGG ACGACGGCAC CTACAAGACC CGCGCCGAGG TGAAGTTCGA
      421 GGGCGACACC CTGGTGAACC GCATCGAGCT GAAGGGCATC GACTTCAAGG AGGACGGCAA
      481 CATCCTGGGG CACAAGCTGG AGTACAACTT CAACAGCCAC AACGTCTATA TCACCGCCGA
      541 CAAGCAGAAG AACGGCATCA AGGCCAACTT CAAGATCCGC CACAACGTGG AGGACGGCAG
      601 CGTGCAGCTC GCCGACCACT ACCAGCAGAA CACCCCCATC GGCGACGGCC CCGTGCTGCT
      661 GCCCGACAAC CACTACCTGA GCACCCAGTC CGTGCTGAGC AAAGACCCCA ACGAGAAGCG
      721 CGATCACATG GTCCTgCTGG AgTTCGTGAC CGCCGCCGGG ATCACTggaa ccggtGCTgg
      781 aagtggtGAC AAGAAGGAAG AGTAAGGGCC TCCTTCCTCC CGTCAGTAAG AACGTCAGTG
      841 TAG
//
