# Supplementary material for: Deep profiling reveals substantial heterogeneity of integration outcomes in CRISPR knock-in experiments
Source: bioRxiv preprint, doi:10.1101/841098, version 1 (2019-11-13)
Supplement: Supplementary folder 1 [file 841098_file03.zip › all_sequences/CLTA_sfGFP_PCR_donor.gb]

LOCUS       CLTA_sfGFP_PCR_donor    1981 bp ds-DNA     linear       22-OCT-2019
DEFINITION  .
FEATURES             Location/Qualifiers
     misc_feature    50..678
                     /label="left homology arm"
                     /ApEinfo_revcolor=#c7b0e3
                     /ApEinfo_fwdcolor=#c7b0e3
     misc_feature    1408..1932
                     /label="right homology arm"
                     /ApEinfo_revcolor=#d6b295
                     /ApEinfo_fwdcolor=#d6b295
     misc_feature    1933..1981
                     /label="right_handle"
                     /ApEinfo_revcolor=#ffef86
                     /ApEinfo_fwdcolor=#ffef86
     misc_feature    679..1407
                     /label="sfGFP cassette"
                     /ApEinfo_revcolor=#b1ff67
                     /ApEinfo_fwdcolor=#b1ff67
     misc_feature    1..49
                     /label="left handle"
                     /ApEinfo_revcolor=#d6b295
                     /ApEinfo_fwdcolor=#d6b295
ORIGIN
        1 GGGAACCTCT TCTGTAACTC CTTAGCagct gaTAATACGA CTCACTATAG GGACCCTCAA
       61 ATCCATAAAA GGATTCAATC TTCTTCTTCt ttttttttAG Gattcaatct tctaataatc
      121 ccgggagggg gcgcaagagc aggattcttg tttctatttt acgaatgagg aaactgaggt
      181 tcagaaagcc taagtggcat gccTCTTCAG TAATCGGCCA ATCGTCGCTG CCCTAACTTC
      241 ACCTCACCTC CCAGTGCAGC ACTAGAGTCC CCTCAGGGGT GGCCGTCCCT GGTCAGTCCA
      301 GCTCCAGCAG ACGGGGTGGG TAGGACGCTC CCTATCAGGC AGCACTTCCG CCTCCCGGGG
      361 CCCGCGCAGC TCACCTCCCT CACCTCCCGC CCTACCCCAG TCACGAGTTG TTTTAGGGGG
      421 ACCGCCCCTC CACTTGCTGA TTGGGTAGCT CCTGAACCAT TGTTGTCCTC TGATTGGTTG
      481 TTCCCTTTTC GGCTCTGCAA CACCGCCTAG ACCGACCGGA TACACGGGTA GGGCTTCCGC
      541 TTTACCCGTC TCCCTCCTGG CGCTTGTCCT CCTCTCCCAG TCGGCACCAC AGCGGTGGCT
      601 GCCGGGCGTG GTGTCGGTGG GTCGGTTGGT TTTTGTCTCA CCGTTGGTGT CCGTGCCGTT
      661 CAGTTGCCCG CCATGGCTGG ATCGGGTGGG ACTAGTGGCA GCAAGGGCGA GGAGCTGTTC
      721 ACCGGGGTGG TGCCCATCCT GGTCGAGCTG GACGGCGACG TAAACGGCCA CAAGTTCAGC
      781 GTGCGCGGCG AGGGCGAGGG CGATGCCACC AACGGCAAGC TGACCCTGAA GTTCATCTGC
      841 ACCACCGGCA AGCTGCCCGT GCCCTGGCCC ACCCTCGTGA CCACCCTGAC CTACGGCGTG
      901 CAGTGCTTCA GCCGCTACCC CGACCACATG AAGCGCCACG ACTTCTTCAA GTCCGCCATG
      961 CCCGAAGGCT ACGTCCAGGA GCGCACCATC AGCTTCAAGG ACGACGGCAC CTACAAGACC
     1021 CGCGCCGAGG TGAAGTTCGA GGGCGACACC CTGGTGAACC GCATCGAGCT GAAGGGCATC
     1081 GACTTCAAGG AGGACGGCAA CATCCTGGGG CACAAGCTGG AGTACAACTT CAACAGCCAC
     1141 AACGTCTATA TCACCGCCGA CAAGCAGAAG AACGGCATCA AGGCCAACTT CAAGATCCGC
     1201 CACAACGTGG AGGACGGCAG CGTGCAGCTC GCCGACCACT ACCAGCAGAA CACCCCCATC
     1261 GGCGACGGCC CCGTGtTGCT GCCCGACAAC CACTACCTGA GCACCCAGTC CGTGCTGAGC
     1321 AAAGACCCCA ACGAGAAGCG CGATCACATG GTCCTgCTGG AgTTCGTGAC CGCCGCCGGG
     1381 ATCACTggaa ccggtGCTgg aagtggtGAG CTGGATCCGT TCGGCGCCCC TGCCGGCGCC
     1441 CCTGGCGGTC CCGCGCTGGG GAACGGAGTG GCCGGCGCCG GCGAAGAAGA CCCGGCTGCG
     1501 GCCTTCTTGG CGCAGCAAGA GAGCGAGATT GCGGGCATCG AGAACGACGA GGCCTTCGCC
     1561 ATCCTGGACG GCGGCGCCCC CGGGCCCCAG CCGCACGGCG AGCCGCCGGG GGGTCCGGGT
     1621 GAGAGTGCGG GCGCGTTTGG GGCGAGAGGA CTTGTCTGGA AACTCGGTCC ACAGTGGGTC
     1681 CGAGAGCTTC TGTGTGACTC GTGCTCCTTG CTGAATTAGG AGGTTAGGGA GCAGTGCAAA
     1741 CAGGAAACGA GACCCTGGCC CGGTCTTTCA GAAACCTAGG CTCGAGAAGC CTGTTCGGTT
     1801 CTCAGCATGT TTGAGTGCTT CTGGGCGCGG GCGGAGCGAG AAAGCAAGTG TAGGGTGGCA
     1861 GGCTCCGGAG CCGGAAGAAG CCCGTTCAAT TCAGCAACTT TTCATTAAGC ATTTGCTGTG
     1921 CCTTTAGTCC GGgcttccta ctatcgtcag agacttcCCT GCTCACTTGT TTGCCCTCAG
     1981 G
//
