# Supplementary material for: Deep profiling reveals substantial heterogeneity of integration outcomes in CRISPR knock-in experiments
Source: bioRxiv preprint, doi:10.1101/841098, version 1 (2019-11-13)
Supplement: Supplementary folder 1 [file 841098_file03.zip › all_sequences/CLTA_GFP11_nocodazole_ssDNA.gb]

LOCUS       CLTA_GFP11_nocodazole_ss 200 bp ds-DNA     linear       31-OCT-2019
DEFINITION  .
FEATURES             Location/Qualifiers
     misc_feature    56..145
                     /label="GFP-11"
                     /ApEinfo_revcolor=#b1ff67
                     /ApEinfo_fwdcolor=#b1ff67
     misc_feature    146..200
                     /label="left homology arm"
                     /ApEinfo_revcolor=#c7b0e3
                     /ApEinfo_fwdcolor=#c7b0e3
     misc_feature    1..55
                     /label="right homology arm"
                     /ApEinfo_revcolor=#85dae9
                     /ApEinfo_fwdcolor=#85dae9
ORIGIN
        1 CCAGCGCGGG ACCGCCAGGG GCGCCGGCAG GGGCGCCGAA CGGATCCAGC TCAGCaccac
       61 ttcctggacc ttgaaacaaa acttccaaTC CGCCACCTGT AATCCCAGCA GCATTTACAT
      121 ACTCATGAAG GACCATGTGG TCACGCATGG CGGGCAACTG AACGGCACGG ACACCAACGG
      181 TGAGACAAAA ACCAACCGAC
//
