# Supplementary material for: Deep profiling reveals substantial heterogeneity of integration outcomes in CRISPR knock-in experiments
Source: bioRxiv preprint, doi:10.1101/841098, version 1 (2019-11-13)
Supplement: Supplementary folder 1 [file 841098_file03.zip › all_sequences/RAB1A_GFP11_ssODN.gb]

LOCUS       RAB1A_GFP11_ssODN        200 bp ds-DNA     linear       12-NOV-2019
DEFINITION  .
FEATURES             Location/Qualifiers
     misc_feature    complement(1..55)
                     /label="right homology arm"
                     /ApEinfo_revcolor=#85dae9
                     /ApEinfo_fwdcolor=#85dae9
     misc_feature    complement(146..200)
                     /label="left homology arm"
                     /ApEinfo_revcolor=#c7b0e3
                     /ApEinfo_fwdcolor=#c7b0e3
     misc_feature    1..200
                     /label="donor"
                     /ApEinfo_revcolor=#d6b295
                     /ApEinfo_fwdcolor=#d6b295
     misc_feature    complement(56..145)
                     /label="GFP11 cassette"
                     /ApEinfo_revcolor=#b1ff67
                     /ApEinfo_fwdcolor=#b1ff67
ORIGIN
        1 ACGGACCCAG CCGACCGGTG CTCTCCTGAA CTCACTATTC GGGATTCATG CTTGAaccac
       61 ttcctggacc ttgaaacaaa acttccaaTC CGCCACCTGT AATCCCAGCA GCATTTACAT
      121 ACTCATGAAG GACCATGTGG TCACGCATGT CACTGCAgct gccgccgccg ccaccgccgc
      181 ccttgctgcc gcagccgccg
//
