# Supplementary material for: Deep profiling reveals substantial heterogeneity of integration outcomes in CRISPR knock-in experiments
Source: bioRxiv preprint, doi:10.1101/841098, version 1 (2019-11-13)
Supplement: Supplementary folder 1 [file 841098_file03.zip › all_sequences/RAB11A_sfGFP_36ntHA_ssDNA.gb]

LOCUS       RAB11A_sfGFP_36ntHA_ssDN 801 bp ds-DNA     linear       12-NOV-2019
DEFINITION  .
FEATURES             Location/Qualifiers
     misc_feature    complement(1..36)
                     /label="right homology arm"
                     /ApEinfo_revcolor=#c6c9d1
                     /ApEinfo_fwdcolor=#c6c9d1
     misc_feature    complement(37..765)
                     /label="sfGFP cassette"
                     /ApEinfo_revcolor=#b1ff67
                     /ApEinfo_fwdcolor=#b1ff67
     misc_feature    1..24
                     /label="RT primer"
                     /ApEinfo_revcolor=#f58a5e
                     /ApEinfo_fwdcolor=#f58a5e
     misc_feature    complement(766..801)
                     /label="left homology arm"
                     /ApEinfo_revcolor=#b4abac
                     /ApEinfo_fwdcolor=#b4abac
ORIGIN
        1 ACCTTTAAAG AGGTAGTCGT ACTCGTCGTC GCGtGTacca cttccAGCac cggttccAGT
       61 GATCCCGGCG GCGGTCACGA AcTCCAGcAG GACCATGTGA TCGCGCTTCT CGTTGGGGTC
      121 TTTGCTCAGC ACGGACTGGG TGCTCAGGTA GTGGTTGTCG GGCAGCAGCA CGGGGCCGTC
      181 GCCGATGGGG GTGTTCTGCT GGTAGTGGTC GGCGAGCTGC ACGCTGCCGT CCTCCACGTT
      241 GTGGCGGATC TTGAAGTTGG CCTTGATGCC GTTCTTCTGC TTGTCGGCGG TGATATAGAC
      301 GTTGTGGCTG TTGAAGTTGT ACTCCAGCTT GTGCCCCAGG ATGTTGCCGT CCTCCTTGAA
      361 GTCGATGCCC TTCAGCTCGA TGCGGTTCAC CAGGGTGTCG CCCTCGAACT TCACCTCGGC
      421 GCGGGTCTTG TAGGTGCCGT CGTCCTTGAA GCTGATGGTG CGCTCCTGGA CGTAGCCTTC
      481 GGGCATGGCG GACTTGAAGA AGTCGTGGCG CTTCATGTGG TCGGGGTAGC GGCTGAAGCA
      541 CTGCACGCCG TAGGTCAGGG TGGTCACGAG GGTGGGCCAG GGCACGGGCA GCTTGCCGGT
      601 GGTGCAGATG AACTTCAGGG TCAGCTTGCC GTTGGTGGCA TCGCCCTCGC CCTCGCCGCG
      661 CACGCTGAAC TTGTGGCCGT TTACGTCGCC GTCCAGCTCG ACCAGGATGG GCACCACCCC
      721 GGTGAACAGC TCCTCGCCCT TGCTGCCACT AGTCCCACCC GATCCGCCCA TTGCGCGGCC
      781 GAGGAGCGAA AGGGCGGGAG C
//
