# Supplementary material for: Deep profiling reveals substantial heterogeneity of integration outcomes in CRISPR knock-in experiments
Source: bioRxiv preprint, doi:10.1101/841098, version 1 (2019-11-13)
Supplement: Supplementary folder 1 [file 841098_file03.zip › all_sequences/CLTA_sfGFP_ssDNA_donor.gb]

LOCUS       CLTA_sfGFP_ssDNA_donor  1908 bp ds-DNA     linear       12-NOV-2019
DEFINITION  .
FEATURES             Location/Qualifiers
     misc_feature    1..1908
                     /label="donor"
                     /ApEinfo_revcolor=#f8d3a9
                     /ApEinfo_fwdcolor=#f8d3a9
     misc_feature    1..25
                     /label="RT primer"
                     /ApEinfo_revcolor=#f58a5e
                     /ApEinfo_fwdcolor=#f58a5e
     misc_feature    complement(551..1279)
                     /label="sfGFP cassette"
                     /ApEinfo_revcolor=#b1ff67
                     /ApEinfo_fwdcolor=#b1ff67
     misc_feature    complement(1..25)
                     /label="right_handle (RT primer)"
                     /ApEinfo_revcolor=#ffef86
                     /ApEinfo_fwdcolor=#ffef86
     misc_feature    complement(1280..1908)
                     /label="left homology arm"
                     /ApEinfo_revcolor=#c7b0e3
                     /ApEinfo_fwdcolor=#c7b0e3
     misc_feature    complement(26..550)
                     /label="right homology arm"
                     /ApEinfo_revcolor=#d6b295
                     /ApEinfo_fwdcolor=#d6b295
ORIGIN
        1 gaagtctctg acgatagtag gaagcCCGGA CTAAAGGCAC AGCAAATGCT TAATGAAAAG
       61 TTGCTGAATT GAACGGGCTT CTTCCGGCTC CGGAGCCTGC CACCCTACAC TTGCTTTCTC
      121 GCTCCGCCCG CGCCCAGAAG CACTCAAACA TGCTGAGAAC CGAACAGGCT TCTCGAGCCT
      181 AGGTTTCTGA AAGACCGGGC CAGGGTCTCG TTTCCTGTTT GCACTGCTCC CTAACCTCCT
      241 AATTCAGCAA GGAGCACGAG TCACACAGAA GCTCTCGGAC CCACTGTGGA CCGAGTTTCC
      301 AGACAAGTCC TCTCGCCCCA AACGCGCCCG CACTCTCACC CGGACCCCCC GGCGGCTCGC
      361 CGTGCGGCTG GGGCCCGGGG GCGCCGCCGT CCAGGATGGC GAAGGCCTCG TCGTTCTCGA
      421 TGCCCGCAAT CTCGCTCTCT TGCTGCGCCA AGAAGGCCGC AGCCGGGTCT TCTTCGCCGG
      481 CGCCGGCCAC TCCGTTCCCC AGCGCGGGAC CGCCAGGGGC GCCGGCAGGG GCGCCGAACG
      541 GATCCAGCTC accacttccA GCaccggttc cAGTGATCCC GGCGGCGGTC ACGAAcTCCA
      601 GcAGGACCAT GTGATCGCGC TTCTCGTTGG GGTCTTTGCT CAGCACGGAC TGGGTGCTCA
      661 GGTAGTGGTT GTCGGGCAGC AaCACGGGGC CGTCGCCGAT GGGGGTGTTC TGCTGGTAGT
      721 GGTCGGCGAG CTGCACGCTG CCGTCCTCCA CGTTGTGGCG GATCTTGAAG TTGGCCTTGA
      781 TGCCGTTCTT CTGCTTGTCG GCGGTGATAT AGACGTTGTG GCTGTTGAAG TTGTACTCCA
      841 GCTTGTGCCC CAGGATGTTG CCGTCCTCCT TGAAGTCGAT GCCCTTCAGC TCGATGCGGT
      901 TCACCAGGGT GTCGCCCTCG AACTTCACCT CGGCGCGGGT CTTGTAGGTG CCGTCGTCCT
      961 TGAAGCTGAT GGTGCGCTCC TGGACGTAGC CTTCGGGCAT GGCGGACTTG AAGAAGTCGT
     1021 GGCGCTTCAT GTGGTCGGGG TAGCGGCTGA AGCACTGCAC GCCGTAGGTC AGGGTGGTCA
     1081 CGAGGGTGGG CCAGGGCACG GGCAGCTTGC CGGTGGTGCA GATGAACTTC AGGGTCAGCT
     1141 TGCCGTTGGT GGCATCGCCC TCGCCCTCGC CGCGCACGCT GAACTTGTGG CCGTTTACGT
     1201 CGCCGTCCAG CTCGACCAGG ATGGGCACCA CCCCGGTGAA CAGCTCCTCG CCCTTGCTGC
     1261 CACTAGTCCC ACCCGATCCA GCCATGGCGG GCAACTGAAC GGCACGGACA CCAACGGTGA
     1321 GACAAAAACC AACCGACCCA CCGACACCAC GCCCGGCAGC CACCGCTGTG GTGCCGACTG
     1381 GGAGAGGAGG ACAAGCGCCA GGAGGGAGAC GGGTAAAGCG GAAGCCCTAC CCGTGTATCC
     1441 GGTCGGTCTA GGCGGTGTTG CAGAGCCGAA AAGGGAACAA CCAATCAGAG GACAACAATG
     1501 GTTCAGGAGC TACCCAATCA GCAAGTGGAG GGGCGGTCCC CCTAAAACAA CTCGTGACTG
     1561 GGGTAGGGCG GGAGGTGAGG GAGGTGAGCT GCGCGGGCCC CGGGAGGCGG AAGTGCTGCC
     1621 TGATAGGGAG CGTCCTACCC ACCCCGTCTG CTGGAGCTGG ACTGACCAGG GACGGCCACC
     1681 CCTGAGGGGA CTCTAGTGCT GCACTGGGAG GTGAGGTGAA GTTAGGGCAG CGACGATTGG
     1741 CCGATTACTG AAGAggcatg ccacttaggc tttctgaacc tcagtttcct cattcgtaaa
     1801 atagaaacaa gaatcctgct cttgcgcccc ctcccgggat tattagaaga ttgaatCCTa
     1861 aaaaaaaaGA AGAAGAAGAT TGAATCCTTT TATGGATTTG AGGGTCCC
//
