# Supplementary material for: Deep profiling reveals substantial heterogeneity of integration outcomes in CRISPR knock-in experiments
Source: bioRxiv preprint, doi:10.1101/841098, version 1 (2019-11-13)
Supplement: Supplementary folder 1 [file 841098_file03.zip › all_sequences/RAB11A_sfGFP_150ntHA_ssDNA.gb]

LOCUS       RAB11A_sfGFP_150ntHA_ss 1050 bp ds-DNA     linear       12-NOV-2019
DEFINITION  .
FEATURES             Location/Qualifiers
     misc_feature    1..20
                     /label="RT primer"
                     /ApEinfo_revcolor=#f8d3a9
                     /ApEinfo_fwdcolor=#f8d3a9
     misc_feature    complement(1..150)
                     /label="right homolgoy arm"
                     /ApEinfo_revcolor=#c6c9d1
                     /ApEinfo_fwdcolor=#c6c9d1
     misc_feature    complement(151..879)
                     /label="sfGFP cassette"
                     /ApEinfo_revcolor=#b1ff67
                     /ApEinfo_fwdcolor=#b1ff67
     misc_feature    complement(880..1027)
                     /label="left homology arm"
                     /ApEinfo_revcolor=#84b0dc
                     /ApEinfo_fwdcolor=#84b0dc
ORIGIN
        1 AGGAAGGGCT GAGGGAGGCC TATATCAGTG CAGGGGTGGC CGGCACGAGG GTCCACCGGG
       61 AGTGGCCCGG GTCCCCGAAC GAGGACTGTG TAGAGTGCGA GAGCCCATGG CCTCACCTTT
      121 AAAGAGGTAG TCGTACTCGT CGTCGCGtGT accacttccA GCaccggttc cAGTGATCCC
      181 GGCGGCGGTC ACGAAcTCCA GcAGGACCAT GTGATCGCGC TTCTCGTTGG GGTCTTTGCT
      241 CAGCACGGAC TGGGTGCTCA GGTAGTGGTT GTCGGGCAGC AaCACGGGGC CGTCGCCGAT
      301 GGGGGTGTTC TGCTGGTAGT GGTCGGCGAG CTGCACGCTG CCGTCCTCCA CGTTGTGGCG
      361 GATCTTGAAG TTGGCCTTGA TGCCGTTCTT CTGCTTGTCG GCGGTGATAT AGACGTTGTG
      421 GCTGTTGAAG TTGTACTCCA GCTTGTGCCC CAGGATGTTG CCGTCCTCCT TGAAGTCGAT
      481 GCCCTTCAGC TCGATGCGGT TCACCAGGGT GTCGCCCTCG AACTTCACCT CGGCGCGGGT
      541 CTTGTAGGTG CCGTCGTCCT TGAAGCTGAT GGTGCGCTCC TGGACGTAGC CTTCGGGCAT
      601 GGCGGACTTG AAGAAGTCGT GGCGCTTCAT GTGGTCGGGG TAGCGGCTGA AGCACTGCAC
      661 GCCGTAGGTC AGGGTGGTCA CGAGGGTGGG CCAGGGCACG GGCAGCTTGC CGGTGGTGCA
      721 GATGAACTTC AGGGTCAGCT TGCCGTTGGT GGCATCGCCC TCGCCCTCGC CGCGCACGCT
      781 GAACTTGTGG CCGTTTACGT CGCCGTCCAG CTCGACCAGG ATGGGCACCA CCCCGGTGAA
      841 CAGCTCCTCG CCCTTGCTGC CACTAGTCCC ACCCGATCCG CCCATTGCGC GGCCGAGGAG
      901 CGAAAGGGCG GGAGCAGCAG TGGTATCTGT GGGACCAGGG GGCGTCGCTG CAGGGGTAAC
      961 CCGAGCGCCG AGCTTCAACT GCCGGACTGG GTGAAGAGCC CCTCCCTGCC GCTGCGCCAT
     1021 TTCCGGCTAT AGTGAGTCGT ATTAagtcga
//
