# Supplementary material for: Deep profiling reveals substantial heterogeneity of integration outcomes in CRISPR knock-in experiments
Source: bioRxiv preprint, doi:10.1101/841098, version 1 (2019-11-13)
Supplement: Supplementary folder 1 [file 841098_file03.zip › all_sequences/pKB0002_mmSox2_sfGFP.gb]

LOCUS       pKB0002_mmSox2_sfGFP    4242 bp ds-DNA     circular     22-OCT-2019
DEFINITION  .
FEATURES             Location/Qualifiers
     rep_origin      complement(2862..3450)
                     /label="pMB1 origin of replication"
                     /ApEinfo_revcolor=#9eafd2
                     /ApEinfo_fwdcolor=#9eafd2
     misc_feature    656..1289
                     /label="left homology arm"
                     /ApEinfo_revcolor=#c7b0e3
                     /ApEinfo_fwdcolor=#c7b0e3
     misc_feature    1290..2018
                     /label="sfGFP cassette"
                     /ApEinfo_revcolor=#b1ff67
                     /ApEinfo_fwdcolor=#b1ff67
     misc_feature    complement(3176..3193)
                     /label="ML157_pX_seq_F12"
                     /ApEinfo_revcolor=#b1ff67
                     /ApEinfo_fwdcolor=#b1ff67
     misc_feature    complement(2659..2682)
                     /label="ML1126_ORMDL3c_genomic_R"
                     /ApEinfo_revcolor=#f58a5e
                     /ApEinfo_fwdcolor=#f58a5e
     -35_signal      3268..3273
                     /label="RNAI promoter (clockwise); TTGAAG"
                     /ApEinfo_revcolor=#b7e6d7
                     /ApEinfo_fwdcolor=#b7e6d7
     -35_signal      complement(3445..3450)
                     /label="RNAII promoter"
                     /ApEinfo_revcolor=#9eafd2
                     /ApEinfo_fwdcolor=#9eafd2
     misc_feature    2019..2658
                     /label="right homology arm"
                     /ApEinfo_revcolor=#85dae9
                     /ApEinfo_fwdcolor=#85dae9
     misc_feature    630..655
                     /label="ML1125_ORMDL3c_genomic_F"
                     /ApEinfo_revcolor=#c6c9d1
                     /ApEinfo_fwdcolor=#c6c9d1
     CDS             complement(join(3621..4242,1..239))
                     /label="AmpR"
                     /ApEinfo_revcolor=#b4abac
                     /ApEinfo_fwdcolor=#b4abac
ORIGIN
        1 gataataccg cgccacatag cagaacttta aaagtgctca tcattggaaa acgttcttcg
       61 gggcgaaaac tctcaaggat cttaccgctg ttgagatcca gttcgatgta acccactcgt
      121 gcacccaact gatcttcagc atcttttact ttcaccagcg tttctgggtg agcaaaaaca
      181 ggaaggcaaa atgccgcaaa aaagggaata agggcgacac ggaaatgttg aatactcata
      241 ctcttccttt ttcaatatta ttgaagcatt tatcagggtt attgtctcat gagcggatac
      301 atatttgaat gtatttagaa aaataaacaa ataggggttc cgcgcacatt tccccgaaaa
      361 gtgccacctg acgtctaaga aaccattatt atcatgacat taacctataa aaataggcgt
      421 atcacgaggc cctttcgtct cgcgcgtttc ggtgatgacg gtgaaaacct ctgacacatg
      481 cagctcccgg agacggtcac agcttgtctg taagcggatg ccgggagcag acaagcccgt
      541 cagggcgcgt cagcgggtgt tggcgggtgt cggggctggc ttaactatgc ggcatcagag
      601 cagattgtac tgagagtgca ccaGGATCCG GGAACCTCTT CTGTAACTCC TTAGCagctg
      661 aTAATACGAC TCACTATAGG AAAACCAAGA CGCTCATGAA GAAGGATAAG TACACGCTTC
      721 CCGGAGGCTT GCTGGCCCCC GGCGGGAACA GCATGGCGAG CGGGGTTGGG GTGGGCGCCG
      781 GCCTGGGTGC GGGCGTGAAC CAGCGCATGG ACAGCTACGC GCACATGAAC GGCTGGAGCA
      841 ACGGCAGCTA CAGCATGATG CAGGAGCAGC TGGGCTACCC GCAGCACCCG GGCCTCAACG
      901 CTCACGGCGC GGCACAGATG CAACCGATGC ACCGCTACGA CGTCAGCGCC CTGCAGTACA
      961 ACTCcatgac cagctcgcag acctacatga acggctcgcc cacctacaGC ATGTCCTACT
     1021 CGCAGCAGGG CACCCCCGGT ATGGCGCTGG GCTCCATGGG CTCTGTGGTC AAGTCCGAGG
     1081 CCAGCTCCAG CCCCCCCGTG GTTACCTCTT CCTCCCACTC CAGGGCGCCC TGCCAGGCCG
     1141 GGGACCTCCG GGACATGATC AGCATGTACC TCCCCGGCGC CGAGGTGCCG GAGCCCGCTG
     1201 CGCCCAGTAG ACTGCACATG GCCCAGCACT ACCAGAGCGG CCCGGTGCCC GGCACGGCCA
     1261 TTAACGGCAC ACTGCCCCTG TCGCACATGG GATCGGGTGG GACTAGTGGC AGCAAGGGCG
     1321 AGGAGCTGTT CACCGGGGTG GTGCCCATCC TGGTCGAGCT GGACGGCGAC GTAAACGGCC
     1381 ACAAGTTCAG CGTGCGCGGC GAGGGCGAGG GCGATGCCAC CAACGGCAAG CTGACCCTGA
     1441 AGTTCATCTG CACCACCGGC AAGCTGCCCG TGCCCTGGCC CACCCTCGTG ACCACCCTGA
     1501 CCTACGGCGT GCAGTGCTTC AGCCGCTACC CCGACCACAT GAAGCGCCAC GACTTCTTCA
     1561 AGTCCGCCAT GCCCGAAGGC TACGTCCAGG AGCGCACCAT CAGCTTCAAG GACGACGGCA
     1621 CCTACAAGAC CCGCGCCGAG GTGAAGTTCG AGGGCGACAC CCTGGTGAAC CGCATCGAGC
     1681 TGAAGGGCAT CGACTTCAAG GAGGACGGCA ACATCCTGGG GCACAAGCTG GAGTACAACT
     1741 TCAACAGCCA CAACGTCTAT ATCACCGCCG ACAAGCAGAA GAACGGCATC AAGGCCAACT
     1801 TCAAGATCCG CCACAACGTG GAGGACGGCA GCGTGCAGCT CGCCGACCAC TACCAGCAGA
     1861 ACACCCCCAT CGGCGACGGC CCCGTGCTGC TGCCCGACAA CCACTACCTG AGCACCCAGT
     1921 CCGTGCTGAG CAAAGACCCC AACGAGAAGC GCGATCACAT GGTCCTgCTG GAgTTCGTGA
     1981 CCGCCGCCGG GATCACTgga accggtGCTg gaagtggtTG AGGGCTGGAC TGCGAACTGG
     2041 AGAAGGGGAG AGATTTTCAA AGAGATACAA GGGAATTGGG AGGGGTGCAA AAAGAGGAGA
     2101 GTAGGAAAAA TCTGATAATG CTCaaaagga aaaaaaaTCT CCGCAGCGAA ACGACAGCTG
     2161 CGGAAAAAAA CCACCAATCC CATCCAAATT AACGCAAAAA CCGTGATGCC GACTAGAAAA
     2221 CTTTTATGAG AGATCTTGGG ACTTCTTTTT GGGGGACTAT TTTTGTACAG AGAAAACCTG
     2281 AGGGCGGCGG GGAGGGCGGG GGAATCGGAC CATGTATAGA TCTGGAGGAA AAAAACTACG
     2341 CAAAACtttt ttttAAAGTT CTAGTGGTAC GTTAGGCGCT TCGCAGGGAG TTCGCAAAAG
     2401 TCTTTACCAG TAATATTTAG AGCTAGACTC CGGGCGATGa aaaaaaaGTT TTAATATTTG
     2461 CAAGCAACTT TTGTACAGTA TTTATCGAGA TAAACATGGC AATCAAATGT CCATTGTTTA
     2521 TAAGCTGAGA ATTTGCCAAT ATTTTTCGAG GAAAGGGTTC TTGCTGGGTT TTGATTCTGC
     2581 AGCTTAAATT TAGGACCGTT ACAAACAAGG AAGGAGTTTA TTCGGATTTG AACgcttcct
     2641 actatcgtca gagacttcCC TGCTCACTTG TTTGCCCTCA GGCTCGAGtc ctcgctcact
     2701 gactcgctgc gctcggtcgt tcggctgcgg cgagcggtat cagctcactc aaaggcggta
     2761 atacggttat ccacagaatc aggggataac gcaggaaaga acatgtgagc aaaaggccag
     2821 caaaaggcca ggaaccgtaa aaaggccgcg ttgctggcgt ttttccatag gctccgcccc
     2881 cctgacgagc atcacaaaaa tcgacgctca agtcagaggt ggcgaaaccc gacaggacta
     2941 taaagatacc aggcgtttcc ccctggaagc tccctcgtgc gctctcctgt tccgaccctg
     3001 ccgcttaccg gatacctgtc cgcctttctc ccttcgggaa gcgtggcgct ttctcatagc
     3061 tcacgctgta ggtatctcag ttcggtgtag gtcgttcgct ccaagctggg ctgtgtgcac
     3121 gaaccccccg ttcagcccga ccgctgcgcc ttatccggta actatcgtct tgagtccaac
     3181 ccggtaagac acgacttatc gccactggca gcagccactg gtaacaggat tagcagagcg
     3241 aggtatgtag gcggtgctac agagttcttg aagtggtggc ctaactacgg ctacactaga
     3301 agaacagtat ttggtatctg cgctctgctg aagccagtta ccttcggaaa aagagttggt
     3361 agctcttgat ccggcaaaca aaccaccgct ggtagcggtg gtttttttgt ttgcaagcag
     3421 cagattacgc gcagaaaaaa aggatctcaa gaagatcctt tgatcttttc tacggggtct
     3481 gacgctcagt ggaacgaaaa ctcacgttaa gggattttgg tcatgagatt atcaaaaagg
     3541 atcttcacct agatcctttt aaattaaaaa tgaagtttta aatcaatcta aagtatatat
     3601 gagtaaactt ggtctgacag ttaccaatgc ttaatcagtg aggcacctat ctcagcgatc
     3661 tgtctatttc gttcatccat agttgcctga ctccccgtcg tgtagataac tacgatacgg
     3721 gagggcttac catctggccc cagtgctgca atgataccgc gagacccacg ctcaccggct
     3781 ccagatttat cagcaataaa ccagccagcc ggaagggccg agcgcagaag tggtcctgca
     3841 actttatccg cctccatcca gtctattaat tgttgccggg aagctagagt aagtagttcg
     3901 ccagttaata gtttgcgcaa cgttgttgcc attgctacag gcatcgtggt gtcacgctcg
     3961 tcgtttggta tggcttcatt cagctccggt tcccaacgat caaggcgagt tacatgatcc
     4021 cccatgttgt gcaaaaaagc ggttagctcc ttcggtcctc cgatcgttgt cagaagtaag
     4081 ttggccgcag tgttatcact catggttatg gcagcactgc ataattctct tactgtcatg
     4141 ccatccgtaa gatgcttttc tgtgactggt gagtactcaa ccaagtcatt ctgagaatag
     4201 tgtatgcggc gaccgagttg ctcttgcccg gcgtcaatac gg
//
