# Supplementary material for: Deep profiling reveals substantial heterogeneity of integration outcomes in CRISPR knock-in experiments
Source: bioRxiv preprint, doi:10.1101/841098, version 1 (2019-11-13)
Supplement: Supplementary folder 1 [file 841098_file03.zip › all_sequences/BCAP31_GFP11_plasmid_donor.gb]

LOCUS       BCAP31_GFP11_plasmid_do 2439 bp ds-DNA     circular     12-NOV-2019
DEFINITION  .
FEATURES             Location/Qualifiers
     misc_feature    884..973
                     /label="GFP11 cassette"
                     /ApEinfo_revcolor=#b1ff67
                     /ApEinfo_fwdcolor=#b1ff67
     misc_feature    829..883
                     /label="left homology arm"
                     /ApEinfo_revcolor=#c7b0e3
                     /ApEinfo_fwdcolor=#c7b0e3
     misc_feature    complement(join(1991..2439,1..412))
                     /label="AmpR"
                     /ApEinfo_revcolor=#84b0dc
                     /ApEinfo_fwdcolor=#84b0dc
     misc_feature    974..1028
                     /label="right homology arm"
                     /ApEinfo_revcolor=#85dae9
                     /ApEinfo_fwdcolor=#85dae9
     misc_feature    join(1059..2439,1..796)
                     /label="pUC19 backbone"
                     /ApEinfo_revcolor=#9eafd2
                     /ApEinfo_fwdcolor=#9eafd2
ORIGIN
        1 tcagaagtaa gttggccgca gtgttatcac tcatggttat ggcagcactg cataattctc
       61 ttactgtcat gccatccgta agatgctttt ctgtgactgg tgagtactca accaagtcat
      121 tctgagaata gtgtatgcgg cgaccgagtt gctcttgccc ggcgtcaata cgggataata
      181 ccgcgccaca tagcagaact ttaaaagtgc tcatcattgg aaaacgttct tcggggcgaa
      241 aactctcaag gatcttaccg ctgttgagat ccagttcgat gtaacccact cgtgcaccca
      301 actgatcttc agcatctttt actttcacca gcgtttctgg gtgagcaaaa acaggaaggc
      361 aaaatgccgc aaaaaaggga ataagggcga cacggaaatg ttgaatactc atactcttcc
      421 tttttcaata ttattgaagc atttatcagg gttattgtct catgagcgga tacatatttg
      481 aatgtattta gaaaaataaa caaatagggg ttccgcgcac atttccccga aaagtgccac
      541 ctgacgtcta agaaaccatt attatcatga cattaaccta taaaaatagg cgtatcacga
      601 ggccctttcg tctcgcgcgt ttcggtgatg acggtgaaaa cctctgacac atgcagctcc
      661 cggagacggt cacagcttgt ctgtaagcgg atgccgggag cagacaagcc cgtcagggcg
      721 cgtcagcggg tgttggcggg tgtcggggct ggcttaacta tgcggcatca gagcagattg
      781 tactgagagt gcaccaGGAT CCGGGAACCT CTTCTGTAAC TCCTTAGCCT ACTGCTGTGG
      841 GATTTCTGTC CCTTTCCAGG CTGCAGTAGA TGGTCCCATG GACTCTGGCG GATTGGAAGT
      901 TTTGTTTCAA GGTCCAGGAA GTGGTCGTGA CCACATGGTC CTTCATGAGT ATGTAAATGC
      961 TGCTGGGATT ACAAAGAAGG AAGAGTAAGG GCCTCCTTCC TCCCCTGCCT GCAGCTGGCT
     1021 TCCACCTGCC TGCTCACTTG TTTGCCCTCA GGCTCGAGtc ctcgctcact gactcgctgc
     1081 gctcggtcgt tcggctgcgg cgagcggtat cagctcactc aaaggcggta atacggttat
     1141 ccacagaatc aggggataac gcaggaaaga acatgtgagc aaaaggccag caaaaggcca
     1201 ggaaccgtaa aaaggccgcg ttgctggcgt ttttccatag gctccgcccc cctgacgagc
     1261 atcacaaaaa tcgacgctca agtcagaggt ggcgaaaccc gacaggacta taaagatacc
     1321 aggcgtttcc ccctggaagc tccctcgtgc gctctcctgt tccgaccctg ccgcttaccg
     1381 gatacctgtc cgcctttctc ccttcgggaa gcgtggcgct ttctcatagc tcacgctgta
     1441 ggtatctcag ttcggtgtag gtcgttcgct ccaagctggg ctgtgtgcac gaaccccccg
     1501 ttcagcccga ccgctgcgcc ttatccggta actatcgtct tgagtccaac ccggtaagac
     1561 acgacttatc gccactggca gcagccactg gtaacaggat tagcagagcg aggtatgtag
     1621 gcggtgctac agagttcttg aagtggtggc ctaactacgg ctacactaga agaacagtat
     1681 ttggtatctg cgctctgctg aagccagtta ccttcggaaa aagagttggt agctcttgat
     1741 ccggcaaaca aaccaccgct ggtagcggtg gtttttttgt ttgcaagcag cagattacgc
     1801 gcagaaaaaa aggatctcaa gaagatcctt tgatcttttc tacggggtct gacgctcagt
     1861 ggaacgaaaa ctcacgttaa gggattttgg tcatgagatt atcaaaaagg atcttcacct
     1921 agatcctttt aaattaaaaa tgaagtttta aatcaatcta aagtatatat gagtaaactt
     1981 ggtctgacag ttaccaatgc ttaatcagtg aggcacctat ctcagcgatc tgtctatttc
     2041 gttcatccat agttgcctga ctccccgtcg tgtagataac tacgatacgg gagggcttac
     2101 catctggccc cagtgctgca atgataccgc gagacccacg ctcaccggct ccagatttat
     2161 cagcaataaa ccagccagcc ggaagggccg agcgcagaag tggtcctgca actttatccg
     2221 cctccatcca gtctattaat tgttgccggg aagctagagt aagtagttcg ccagttaata
     2281 gtttgcgcaa cgttgttgcc attgctacag gcatcgtggt gtcacgctcg tcgtttggta
     2341 tggcttcatt cagctccggt tcccaacgat caaggcgagt tacatgatcc cccatgttgt
     2401 gcaaaaaagc ggttagctcc ttcggtcctc cgatcgttg
//
