# Supplementary material for: Deep profiling reveals substantial heterogeneity of integration outcomes in CRISPR knock-in experiments
Source: bioRxiv preprint, doi:10.1101/841098, version 1 (2019-11-13)
Supplement: Supplementary folder 1 [file 841098_file03.zip › all_sequences/LMNB1_GFP11_plasmid_donor.gb]

LOCUS       LMNB1_GFP11_plasmid_don 2439 bp ds-DNA     circular     12-NOV-2019
DEFINITION  .
FEATURES             Location/Qualifiers
     misc_feature    884..973
                     /label="GFP11 cassette"
                     /ApEinfo_revcolor=#b1ff67
                     /ApEinfo_fwdcolor=#b1ff67
     misc_feature    complement(join(1991..2439,1..412))
                     /label="AmpR"
                     /ApEinfo_revcolor=#84b0dc
                     /ApEinfo_fwdcolor=#84b0dc
     misc_feature    829..883
                     /label="left homology arm"
                     /ApEinfo_revcolor=#c7b0e3
                     /ApEinfo_fwdcolor=#c7b0e3
     misc_feature    974..1028
                     /label="right homology arm"
                     /ApEinfo_revcolor=#85dae9
                     /ApEinfo_fwdcolor=#85dae9
     misc_feature    join(1059..2439,1..796)
                     /label="pUC19 backbone"
                     /ApEinfo_revcolor=#c7b0e3
                     /ApEinfo_fwdcolor=#c7b0e3
ORIGIN
        1 tcagaagtaa gttggccgca gtgttatcac tcatggttat ggcagcactg cataattctc
       61 ttactgtcat gccatccgta agatgctttt ctgtgactgg tgagtactca accaagtcat
      121 tctgagaata gtgtatgcgg cgaccgagtt gctcttgccc ggcgtcaata cgggataata
      181 ccgcgccaca tagcagaact ttaaaagtgc tcatcattgg aaaacgttct tcggggcgaa
      241 aactctcaag gatcttaccg ctgttgagat ccagttcgat gtaacccact cgtgcaccca
      301 actgatcttc agcatctttt actttcacca gcgtttctgg gtgagcaaaa acaggaaggc
      361 aaaatgccgc aaaaaaggga ataagggcga cacggaaatg ttgaatactc atactcttcc
      421 tttttcaata ttattgaagc atttatcagg gttattgtct catgagcgga tacatatttg
      481 aatgtattta gaaaaataaa caaatagggg ttccgcgcac atttccccga aaagtgccac
      541 ctgacgtcta agaaaccatt attatcatga cattaaccta taaaaatagg cgtatcacga
      601 ggccctttcg tctcgcgcgt ttcggtgatg acggtgaaaa cctctgacac atgcagctcc
      661 cggagacggt cacagcttgt ctgtaagcgg atgccgggag cagacaagcc cgtcagggcg
      721 cgtcagcggg tgttggcggg tgtcggggct ggcttaacta tgcggcatca gagcagattg
      781 tactgagagt gcaccaGGAT CCGGGAACCT CTTCTGTAAC TCCTTAGCTT ATCACGGTCC
      841 CGCTCGCGGC CTCGCCGCCC CGCTGTCTCC GCCGCCCGCC ATGCGTGACC ACATGGTCCT
      901 TCATGAGTAT GTAAATGCTG CTGGGATTAC AGGTGGCGGA ttggaagttt tgtttcaagg
      961 tccaggaagt ggtGCGACTG CGACCCCCGT GCCGCCGCGG ATGGGCAGCC GCGCTGGCGG
     1021 CCCCACCACC TGCTCACTTG TTTGCCCTCA GGCTCGAGtc ctcgctcact gactcgctgc
     1081 gctcggtcgt tcggctgcgg cgagcggtat cagctcactc aaaggcggta atacggttat
     1141 ccacagaatc aggggataac gcaggaaaga acatgtgagc aaaaggccag caaaaggcca
     1201 ggaaccgtaa aaaggccgcg ttgctggcgt ttttccatag gctccgcccc cctgacgagc
     1261 atcacaaaaa tcgacgctca agtcagaggt ggcgaaaccc gacaggacta taaagatacc
     1321 aggcgtttcc ccctggaagc tccctcgtgc gctctcctgt tccgaccctg ccgcttaccg
     1381 gatacctgtc cgcctttctc ccttcgggaa gcgtggcgct ttctcatagc tcacgctgta
     1441 ggtatctcag ttcggtgtag gtcgttcgct ccaagctggg ctgtgtgcac gaaccccccg
     1501 ttcagcccga ccgctgcgcc ttatccggta actatcgtct tgagtccaac ccggtaagac
     1561 acgacttatc gccactggca gcagccactg gtaacaggat tagcagagcg aggtatgtag
     1621 gcggtgctac agagttcttg aagtggtggc ctaactacgg ctacactaga agaacagtat
     1681 ttggtatctg cgctctgctg aagccagtta ccttcggaaa aagagttggt agctcttgat
     1741 ccggcaaaca aaccaccgct ggtagcggtg gtttttttgt ttgcaagcag cagattacgc
     1801 gcagaaaaaa aggatctcaa gaagatcctt tgatcttttc tacggggtct gacgctcagt
     1861 ggaacgaaaa ctcacgttaa gggattttgg tcatgagatt atcaaaaagg atcttcacct
     1921 agatcctttt aaattaaaaa tgaagtttta aatcaatcta aagtatatat gagtaaactt
     1981 ggtctgacag ttaccaatgc ttaatcagtg aggcacctat ctcagcgatc tgtctatttc
     2041 gttcatccat agttgcctga ctccccgtcg tgtagataac tacgatacgg gagggcttac
     2101 catctggccc cagtgctgca atgataccgc gagacccacg ctcaccggct ccagatttat
     2161 cagcaataaa ccagccagcc ggaagggccg agcgcagaag tggtcctgca actttatccg
     2221 cctccatcca gtctattaat tgttgccggg aagctagagt aagtagttcg ccagttaata
     2281 gtttgcgcaa cgttgttgcc attgctacag gcatcgtggt gtcacgctcg tcgtttggta
     2341 tggcttcatt cagctccggt tcccaacgat caaggcgagt tacatgatcc cccatgttgt
     2401 gcaaaaaagc ggttagctcc ttcggtcctc cgatcgttg
//
