# Supplementary material for: Deep profiling reveals substantial heterogeneity of integration outcomes in CRISPR knock-in experiments
Source: bioRxiv preprint, doi:10.1101/841098, version 1 (2019-11-13)
Supplement: Supplementary folder 1 [file 841098_file03.zip › all_sequences/CLTA_GFP11_ssODN.gb]

LOCUS       CLTA_GFP11_ssODN         200 bp ds-DNA     linear       12-NOV-2019
DEFINITION  .
FEATURES             Location/Qualifiers
     misc_feature    complement(146..200)
                     /label="left homology arm"
                     /ApEinfo_revcolor=#c7b0e3
                     /ApEinfo_fwdcolor=#c7b0e3
     misc_feature    complement(56..145)
                     /label="GFP11 cassette"
                     /ApEinfo_revcolor=#b1ff67
                     /ApEinfo_fwdcolor=#b1ff67
     misc_feature    1..200
                     /label="donor"
                     /ApEinfo_revcolor=#f58a5e
                     /ApEinfo_fwdcolor=#f58a5e
     misc_feature    complement(1..55)
                     /label="right homology arm"
                     /ApEinfo_revcolor=#85dae9
                     /ApEinfo_fwdcolor=#85dae9
ORIGIN
        1 CCAGCGCGGG ACCGCCAGGG GCGCCGGCAG GGGCGCCGAA CGGATCCAGC TCAGCaccac
       61 ttcctggacc ttgaaacaaa acttccaaTC CGCCACCTGT AATCCCAGCA GCATTTACAT
      121 ACTCATGAAG GACCATGTGG TCACGCATGG CGGGCAACTG AACGGCACGG ACACCAACGG
      181 TGAGACAAAA ACCAACCGAC
//
