# Supplementary material for: Deep profiling reveals substantial heterogeneity of integration outcomes in CRISPR knock-in experiments
Source: bioRxiv preprint, doi:10.1101/841098, version 1 (2019-11-13)
Supplement: Supplementary folder 1 [file 841098_file03.zip › all_sequences/mSox2_sfGFP_PCR_donor.gb]

LOCUS       mSox2_sfGFP_PCR_donor   2053 bp ds-DNA     linear       22-OCT-2019
DEFINITION  .
FEATURES             Location/Qualifiers
     misc_feature    661..1389
                     /label="sfGFP cassette"
                     /ApEinfo_revcolor=#b1ff67
                     /ApEinfo_fwdcolor=#b1ff67
     misc_feature    2030..2053
                     /label="right handle"
                     /ApEinfo_revcolor=#f58a5e
                     /ApEinfo_fwdcolor=#f58a5e
     misc_feature    27..660
                     /label="left homology arm"
                     /ApEinfo_revcolor=#c7b0e3
                     /ApEinfo_fwdcolor=#c7b0e3
     misc_feature    1390..2029
                     /label="right homology arm"
                     /ApEinfo_revcolor=#85dae9
                     /ApEinfo_fwdcolor=#85dae9
     misc_feature    1..26
                     /label="left handle"
                     /ApEinfo_revcolor=#c6c9d1
                     /ApEinfo_fwdcolor=#c6c9d1
ORIGIN
        1 GGGAACCTCT TCTGTAACTC CTTAGCagct gaTAATACGA CTCACTATAG GAAAACCAAG
       61 ACGCTCATGA AGAAGGATAA GTACACGCTT CCCGGAGGCT TGCTGGCCCC CGGCGGGAAC
      121 AGCATGGCGA GCGGGGTTGG GGTGGGCGCC GGCCTGGGTG CGGGCGTGAA CCAGCGCATG
      181 GACAGCTACG CGCACATGAA CGGCTGGAGC AACGGCAGCT ACAGCATGAT GCAGGAGCAG
      241 CTGGGCTACC CGCAGCACCC GGGCCTCAAC GCTCACGGCG CGGCACAGAT GCAACCGATG
      301 CACCGCTACG ACGTCAGCGC CCTGCAGTAC AACTCcatga ccagctcgca gacctacatg
      361 aacggctcgc ccacctacaG CATGTCCTAC TCGCAGCAGG GCACCCCCGG TATGGCGCTG
      421 GGCTCCATGG GCTCTGTGGT CAAGTCCGAG GCCAGCTCCA GCCCCCCCGT GGTTACCTCT
      481 TCCTCCCACT CCAGGGCGCC CTGCCAGGCC GGGGACCTCC GGGACATGAT CAGCATGTAC
      541 CTCCCCGGCG CCGAGGTGCC GGAGCCCGCT GCGCCCAGTA GACTGCACAT GGCCCAGCAC
      601 TACCAGAGCG GCCCGGTGCC CGGCACGGCC ATTAACGGCA CACTGCCCCT GTCGCACATG
      661 GGATCGGGTG GGACTAGTGG CAGCAAGGGC GAGGAGCTGT TCACCGGGGT GGTGCCCATC
      721 CTGGTCGAGC TGGACGGCGA CGTAAACGGC CACAAGTTCA GCGTGCGCGG CGAGGGCGAG
      781 GGCGATGCCA CCAACGGCAA GCTGACCCTG AAGTTCATCT GCACCACCGG CAAGCTGCCC
      841 GTGCCCTGGC CCACCCTCGT GACCACCCTG ACCTACGGCG TGCAGTGCTT CAGCCGCTAC
      901 CCCGACCACA TGAAGCGCCA CGACTTCTTC AAGTCCGCCA TGCCCGAAGG CTACGTCCAG
      961 GAGCGCACCA TCAGCTTCAA GGACGACGGC ACCTACAAGA CCCGCGCCGA GGTGAAGTTC
     1021 GAGGGCGACA CCCTGGTGAA CCGCATCGAG CTGAAGGGCA TCGACTTCAA GGAGGACGGC
     1081 AACATCCTGG GGCACAAGCT GGAGTACAAC TTCAACAGCC ACAACGTCTA TATCACCGCC
     1141 GACAAGCAGA AGAACGGCAT CAAGGCCAAC TTCAAGATCC GCCACAACGT GGAGGACGGC
     1201 AGCGTGCAGC TCGCCGACCA CTACCAGCAG AACACCCCCA TCGGCGACGG CCCCGTGCTG
     1261 CTGCCCGACA ACCACTACCT GAGCACCCAG TCCGTGCTGA GCAAAGACCC CAACGAGAAG
     1321 CGCGATCACA TGGTCCTgCT GGAgTTCGTG ACCGCCGCCG GGATCACTgg aaccggtGCT
     1381 ggaagtggtT GAGGGCTGGA CTGCGAACTG GAGAAGGGGA GAGATTTTCA AAGAGATACA
     1441 AGGGAATTGG GAGGGGTGCA AAAAGAGGAG AGTAGGAAAA ATCTGATAAT GCTCaaaagg
     1501 aaaaaaaaTC TCCGCAGCGA AACGACAGCT GCGGAAAAAA ACCACCAATC CCATCCAAAT
     1561 TAACGCAAAA ACCGTGATGC CGACTAGAAA ACTTTTATGA GAGATCTTGG GACTTCTTTT
     1621 TGGGGGACTA TTTTTGTACA GAGAAAACCT GAGGGCGGCG GGGAGGGCGG GGGAATCGGA
     1681 CCATGTATAG ATCTGGAGGA AAAAAACTAC GCAAAACttt tttttAAAGT TCTAGTGGTA
     1741 CGTTAGGCGC TTCGCAGGGA GTTCGCAAAA GTCTTTACCA GTAATATTTA GAGCTAGACT
     1801 CCGGGCGATG aaaaaaaaGT TTTAATATTT GCAAGCAACT TTTGTACAGT ATTTATCGAG
     1861 ATAAACATGG CAATCAAATG TCCATTGTTT ATAAGCTGAG AATTTGCCAA TATTTTTCGA
     1921 GGAAAGGGTT CTTGCTGGGT TTTGATTCTG CAGCTTAAAT TTAGGACCGT TACAAACAAG
     1981 GAAGGAGTTT ATTCGGATTT GAACgcttcc tactatcgtc agagacttcC CTGCTCACTT
     2041 GTTTGCCCTC AGG
//
