# Supplementary material for: Deep profiling reveals substantial heterogeneity of integration outcomes in CRISPR knock-in experiments
Source: bioRxiv preprint, doi:10.1101/841098, version 1 (2019-11-13)
Supplement: Supplementary folder 1 [file 841098_file03.zip › all_sequences/RAB11A_sfGFP_70ntHA_ssDNA.gb]

LOCUS       RAB11A_sfGFP_70ntHA_ssDN 874 bp ds-DNA     linear       12-NOV-2019
DEFINITION  .
FEATURES             Location/Qualifiers
     misc_feature    complement(803..874)
                     /label="right homology arm"
                     /ApEinfo_revcolor=#c7b0e3
                     /ApEinfo_fwdcolor=#c7b0e3
     misc_feature    1..21
                     /label="RT primer"
                     /ApEinfo_revcolor=#75c6a9
                     /ApEinfo_fwdcolor=#75c6a9
     misc_feature    complement(74..802)
                     /label="sfGFP cassette"
                     /ApEinfo_revcolor=#b1ff67
                     /ApEinfo_fwdcolor=#b1ff67
     misc_feature    complement(1..73)
                     /label="right homology arm"
                     /ApEinfo_revcolor=#c6c9d1
                     /ApEinfo_fwdcolor=#c6c9d1
ORIGIN
        1 AACGAGGACT GTGTAGAGTG CGAGAGCCCA TGGCCTCACC TTTAAAGAGG TAGTCGTACT
       61 CGTCGTCGCG tGTaccactt ccAGCaccgg ttccAGTGAT CCCGGCGGCG GTCACGAAcT
      121 CCAGcAGGAC CATGTGATCG CGCTTCTCGT TGGGGTCTTT GCTCAGCACG GACTGGGTGC
      181 TCAGGTAGTG GTTGTCGGGC AGCAGCACGG GGCCGTCGCC GATGGGGGTG TTCTGCTGGT
      241 AGTGGTCGGC GAGCTGCACG CTGCCGTCCT CCACGTTGTG GCGGATCTTG AAGTTGGCCT
      301 TGATGCCGTT CTTCTGCTTG TCGGCGGTGA TATAGACGTT GTGGCTGTTG AAGTTGTACT
      361 CCAGCTTGTG CCCCAGGATG TTGCCGTCCT CCTTGAAGTC GATGCCCTTC AGCTCGATGC
      421 GGTTCACCAG GGTGTCGCCC TCGAACTTCA CCTCGGCGCG GGTCTTGTAG GTGCCGTCGT
      481 CCTTGAAGCT GATGGTGCGC TCCTGGACGT AGCCTTCGGG CATGGCGGAC TTGAAGAAGT
      541 CGTGGCGCTT CATGTGGTCG GGGTAGCGGC TGAAGCACTG CACGCCGTAG GTCAGGGTGG
      601 TCACGAGGGT GGGCCAGGGC ACGGGCAGCT TGCCGGTGGT GCAGATGAAC TTCAGGGTCA
      661 GCTTGCCGTT GGTGGCATCG CCCTCGCCCT CGCCGCGCAC GCTGAACTTG TGGCCGTTTA
      721 CGTCGCCGTC CAGCTCGACC AGGATGGGCA CCACCCCGGT GAACAGCTCC TCGCCCTTGC
      781 TGCCACTAGT CCCACCCGAT CCGCCCATTG CGCGGCCGAG GAGCGAAAGG GCGGGAGCAG
      841 CAGTGGTATC TGTGGGACCA GGGGGCGTCG CTGC
//
