# Supplementary material for: Deep profiling reveals substantial heterogeneity of integration outcomes in CRISPR knock-in experiments
Source: bioRxiv preprint, doi:10.1101/841098, version 1 (2019-11-13)
Supplement: Supplementary folder 1 [file 841098_file03.zip › all_sequences/pML207_BCAP31_sfGFP_donor.gb]

LOCUS       pML207_BCAP31_sfGFP_don 3707 bp ds-DNA     circular     22-OCT-2019
DEFINITION  .
FEATURES             Location/Qualifiers
     -10_signal      complement(3551..3556)
                     /label="bla promoter (counter-clockwise); GAGACA"
                     /ApEinfo_revcolor=#c7b0e3
                     /ApEinfo_fwdcolor=#c7b0e3
     -10_signal      2316..2321
                     /label="RNAI promoter (clockwise); GCTACA"
                     /ApEinfo_revcolor=#c7b0e3
                     /ApEinfo_fwdcolor=#c7b0e3
     misc_feature    240..1659
                     /label="BCAP31"
                     /ApEinfo_revcolor=#84b0dc
                     /ApEinfo_fwdcolor=#84b0dc
     -35_signal      2294..2299
                     /label="RNAI promoter (clockwise); TTGAAG"
                     /ApEinfo_revcolor=#b7e6d7
                     /ApEinfo_fwdcolor=#b7e6d7
     misc_RNA        complement(1888..2440)
                     /label="RNAII transcript (complementary strand)"
                     /ApEinfo_revcolor=#faac61
                     /ApEinfo_fwdcolor=#faac61
     -10_signal      complement(2450..2455)
                     /label="RNAII promoter"
                     /ApEinfo_revcolor=#c7b0e3
                     /ApEinfo_fwdcolor=#c7b0e3
     misc_RNA        2330..2437
                     /label="RNAI transcript"
                     /ApEinfo_revcolor=#ffef86
                     /ApEinfo_fwdcolor=#ffef86
     rep_origin      complement(1888..2476)
                     /label="pMB1 origin of replication"
                     /ApEinfo_revcolor=#9eafd2
                     /ApEinfo_fwdcolor=#9eafd2
     misc_feature    223..239
                     /label="T7 promoter"
                     /ApEinfo_revcolor=#b1ff67
                     /ApEinfo_fwdcolor=#b1ff67
     sig_peptide     complement(3439..3507)
                     /label="signal sequence"
                     /ApEinfo_revcolor=#d59687
                     /ApEinfo_fwdcolor=#d59687
     misc_feature    168..184
                     /label="Gibson overlap (NdeI)"
                     /ApEinfo_revcolor=#ff9ccd
                     /ApEinfo_fwdcolor=#ff9ccd
     misc_feature    165..593
                     /label="ML1276_BCAP31_5arm"
                     /ApEinfo_revcolor=#c7b0e3
                     /ApEinfo_fwdcolor=#c7b0e3
     misc_feature    complement(1660..1708)
                     /label="ML1160_cassette_R2"
                     /ApEinfo_revcolor=#84b0dc
                     /ApEinfo_fwdcolor=#84b0dc
     CDS             complement(2647..3507)
                     /label="AmpR"
                     /ApEinfo_revcolor=#b4abac
                     /ApEinfo_fwdcolor=#b4abac
     -35_signal      complement(3572..3577)
                     /label="bla promoter (counter-clockwise); TTCAAA"
                     /ApEinfo_revcolor=#faac61
                     /ApEinfo_fwdcolor=#faac61
     misc_feature    1293..1735
                     /label="ML1277_BCAP31_3arm"
                     /ApEinfo_revcolor=#c7b0e3
                     /ApEinfo_fwdcolor=#c7b0e3
     CDS             complement(146..167)
                     /label="lacZalpha"
                     /ApEinfo_revcolor=#faac61
                     /ApEinfo_fwdcolor=#faac61
     -35_signal      complement(2471..2476)
                     /label="RNAII promoter"
                     /ApEinfo_revcolor=#9eafd2
                     /ApEinfo_fwdcolor=#9eafd2
     misc_feature    1715..1731
                     /label="Gibson overlap (SapI)"
                     /ApEinfo_revcolor=#d59687
                     /ApEinfo_fwdcolor=#d59687
     misc_feature    complement(1685..1708)
                     /label="ML1126"
                     /ApEinfo_revcolor=#9eafd2
                     /ApEinfo_fwdcolor=#9eafd2
     misc_feature    602..1288
                     /label="sfGFP"
                     /ApEinfo_revcolor=#b1ff67
                     /ApEinfo_fwdcolor=#b1ff67
     misc_feature    191..216
                     /label="ML1125"
                     /ApEinfo_revcolor=#f58a5e
                     /ApEinfo_fwdcolor=#f58a5e
     misc_feature    1066..1086
                     /label="ML69_pTag_F3"
                     /ApEinfo_revcolor=#b1ff67
                     /ApEinfo_fwdcolor=#b1ff67
ORIGIN
        1 tcgcgcgttt cggtgatgac ggtgaaaacc tctgacacat gcagctcccg gagacggtca
       61 cagcttgtct gtaagcggat gccgggagca gacaagcccg tcagggcgcg tcagcgggtg
      121 ttggcgggtg tcggggctgg cttaactatg cggcatcaga gcagattgta ctgagagtgc
      181 accaGGATCC GGGAACCTCT TCTGTAACTC CTTAGCagct gaTAATACGA CTCACTATAG
      241 GGAAGGGTCT GATCAGGTCT TGAAGGGGAC TGGATGCCTT GCTGTTCCCT GCAGCCAGGA
      301 CTCAGCCCCC AGTGAGGTCC TGGCAGTCCT CCCTGGCTGG CGTTAGGTCC AGGGCTTTCC
      361 CTAGAGCGTG GGCCAGGGCT GACGCTCCCA CCCTGGCAGG CCTTTGGGTG CAGCTGGGGA
      421 GGGGGCCCCT TGTTCACTTG AATAGCTGTT GTTAGGAGAG AGGGGAACCG AGGTGGACCT
      481 CTGGGGCATG GGGCTGGAGG TGGCAGGGGA GGAGTGGACC CGGCCAACCT ACTGCTGTGG
      541 GATTTCTGTC CCTTTCCAGG CTGCAGTAGA TGGTCCCATG GGATCGGGTG GGACTAGTGG
      601 CAGCAAGGGC GAGGAGCTGT TCACCGGGGT GGTGCCCATC CTGGTCGAGC TGGACGGCGA
      661 CGTAAACGGC CACAAGTTCA GCGTGCGCGG CGAGGGCGAG GGCGATGCCA CCAACGGCAA
      721 GCTGACCCTG AAGTTCATCT GCACCACCGG CAAGCTGCCC GTGCCCTGGC CCACCCTCGT
      781 GACCACCCTG ACCTACGGCG TGCAGTGCTT CAGCCGCTAC CCCGACCACA TGAAGCGCCA
      841 CGACTTCTTC AAGTCCGCCA TGCCCGAAGG CTACGTCCAG GAGCGCACCA TCAGCTTCAA
      901 GGACGACGGC ACCTACAAGA CCCGCGCCGA GGTGAAGTTC GAGGGCGACA CCCTGGTGAA
      961 CCGCATCGAG CTGAAGGGCA TCGACTTCAA GGAGGACGGC AACATCCTGG GGCACAAGCT
     1021 GGAGTACAAC TTCAACAGCC ACAACGTCTA TATCACCGCC GACAAGCAGA AGAACGGCAT
     1081 CAAGGCCAAC TTCAAGATCC GCCACAACGT GGAGGACGGC AGCGTGCAGC TCGCCGACCA
     1141 CTACCAGCAG AACACCCCCA TCGGCGACGG CCCCGTGCTG CTGCCCGACA ACCACTACCT
     1201 GAGCACCCAG TCCGTGCTGA GCAAAGACCC CAACGAGAAG CGCGATCACA TGGTCCTgCT
     1261 GGAgTTCGTG ACCGCCGCCG GGATCACTgg aaccggtGCT ggaagtggtG ACAAGAAGGA
     1321 AGAGTAAGGG CCTCCTTCCT CCCCTGCCTG CAGCTGGCTT CCACCTGGCA CGTGCCTGCT
     1381 GCTTCCTGAG AGCCCGGCCT CTCCCTCCAG TACTTCTGTT TGTGCCCTTC TGCTTCCCCC
     1441 ATTCCCTTCC ACAGCTCATA GCTCGTCATC TCGGCCCTTG TCCACACTCT CCAAGCACAT
     1501 TACAGGGGAC CTGATTGCTA CACGTTCAGA ATGCGTTTGC TGTCATCCTG CTTGGCCTGG
     1561 CCAGGCCTGG CACAGCCTTG GCTTCCACGC CTGAGCGTGG AGAGCACGAG TTAGTTGTAG
     1621 TCCGGCTTGC GGTGGGGCTG ACTTCCTGTT GGTTTGAGCg cttcctacta tcgtcagaga
     1681 cttcCCTGCT CACTTGTTTG CCCTCAGGCT CGAGtcctcg ctcactgact cgctgcgctc
     1741 ggtcgttcgg ctgcggcgag cggtatcagc tcactcaaag gcggtaatac ggttatccac
     1801 agaatcaggg gataacgcag gaaagaacat gtgagcaaaa ggccagcaaa aggccaggaa
     1861 ccgtaaaaag gccgcgttgc tggcgttttt ccataggctc cgcccccctg acgagcatca
     1921 caaaaatcga cgctcaagtc agaggtggcg aaacccgaca ggactataaa gataccaggc
     1981 gtttccccct ggaagctccc tcgtgcgctc tcctgttccg accctgccgc ttaccggata
     2041 cctgtccgcc tttctccctt cgggaagcgt ggcgctttct catagctcac gctgtaggta
     2101 tctcagttcg gtgtaggtcg ttcgctccaa gctgggctgt gtgcacgaac cccccgttca
     2161 gcccgaccgc tgcgccttat ccggtaacta tcgtcttgag tccaacccgg taagacacga
     2221 cttatcgcca ctggcagcag ccactggtaa caggattagc agagcgaggt atgtaggcgg
     2281 tgctacagag ttcttgaagt ggtggcctaa ctacggctac actagaagaa cagtatttgg
     2341 tatctgcgct ctgctgaagc cagttacctt cggaaaaaga gttggtagct cttgatccgg
     2401 caaacaaacc accgctggta gcggtggttt ttttgtttgc aagcagcaga ttacgcgcag
     2461 aaaaaaagga tctcaagaag atcctttgat cttttctacg gggtctgacg ctcagtggaa
     2521 cgaaaactca cgttaaggga ttttggtcat gagattatca aaaaggatct tcacctagat
     2581 ccttttaaat taaaaatgaa gttttaaatc aatctaaagt atatatgagt aaacttggtc
     2641 tgacagttac caatgcttaa tcagtgaggc acctatctca gcgatctgtc tatttcgttc
     2701 atccatagtt gcctgactcc ccgtcgtgta gataactacg atacgggagg gcttaccatc
     2761 tggccccagt gctgcaatga taccgcgaga cccacgctca ccggctccag atttatcagc
     2821 aataaaccag ccagccggaa gggccgagcg cagaagtggt cctgcaactt tatccgcctc
     2881 catccagtct attaattgtt gccgggaagc tagagtaagt agttcgccag ttaatagttt
     2941 gcgcaacgtt gttgccattg ctacaggcat cgtggtgtca cgctcgtcgt ttggtatggc
     3001 ttcattcagc tccggttccc aacgatcaag gcgagttaca tgatccccca tgttgtgcaa
     3061 aaaagcggtt agctccttcg gtcctccgat cgttgtcaga agtaagttgg ccgcagtgtt
     3121 atcactcatg gttatggcag cactgcataa ttctcttact gtcatgccat ccgtaagatg
     3181 cttttctgtg actggtgagt actcaaccaa gtcattctga gaatagtgta tgcggcgacc
     3241 gagttgctct tgcccggcgt caatacggga taataccgcg ccacatagca gaactttaaa
     3301 agtgctcatc attggaaaac gttcttcggg gcgaaaactc tcaaggatct taccgctgtt
     3361 gagatccagt tcgatgtaac ccactcgtgc acccaactga tcttcagcat cttttacttt
     3421 caccagcgtt tctgggtgag caaaaacagg aaggcaaaat gccgcaaaaa agggaataag
     3481 ggcgacacgg aaatgttgaa tactcatact cttccttttt caatattatt gaagcattta
     3541 tcagggttat tgtctcatga gcggatacat atttgaatgt atttagaaaa ataaacaaat
     3601 aggggttccg cgcacatttc cccgaaaagt gccacctgac gtctaagaaa ccattattat
     3661 catgacatta acctataaaa ataggcgtat cacgaggccc tttcgtc
//
