# Supplementary material for: Deep profiling reveals substantial heterogeneity of integration outcomes in CRISPR knock-in experiments
Source: bioRxiv preprint, doi:10.1101/841098, version 1 (2019-11-13)
Supplement: Supplementary folder 1 [file 841098_file03.zip › all_sequences/RAB11A_GFP11_plasmid_donor.gb]

LOCUS       RAB11A_GFP11_plasmid_do 2439 bp ds-DNA     circular     12-NOV-2019
DEFINITION  .
FEATURES             Location/Qualifiers
     misc_feature    829..883
                     /label="left homology arm"
                     /ApEinfo_revcolor=#c7b0e3
                     /ApEinfo_fwdcolor=#c7b0e3
     misc_feature    complement(join(1991..2439,1..412))
                     /label="AmpR"
                     /ApEinfo_revcolor=#85dae9
                     /ApEinfo_fwdcolor=#85dae9
     misc_feature    join(1059..2439,1..796)
                     /label="pUC19 backbone"
                     /ApEinfo_revcolor=#9eafd2
                     /ApEinfo_fwdcolor=#9eafd2
     misc_feature    974..1028
                     /label="right homology arm"
                     /ApEinfo_revcolor=#85dae9
                     /ApEinfo_fwdcolor=#85dae9
     misc_feature    884..973
                     /label="GFP11 cassette"
                     /ApEinfo_revcolor=#b1ff67
                     /ApEinfo_fwdcolor=#b1ff67
ORIGIN
        1 tcagaagtaa gttggccgca gtgttatcac tcatggttat ggcagcactg cataattctc
       61 ttactgtcat gccatccgta agatgctttt ctgtgactgg tgagtactca accaagtcat
      121 tctgagaata gtgtatgcgg cgaccgagtt gctcttgccc ggcgtcaata cgggataata
      181 ccgcgccaca tagcagaact ttaaaagtgc tcatcattgg aaaacgttct tcggggcgaa
      241 aactctcaag gatcttaccg ctgttgagat ccagttcgat gtaacccact cgtgcaccca
      301 actgatcttc agcatctttt actttcacca gcgtttctgg gtgagcaaaa acaggaaggc
      361 aaaatgccgc aaaaaaggga ataagggcga cacggaaatg ttgaatactc atactcttcc
      421 tttttcaata ttattgaagc atttatcagg gttattgtct catgagcgga tacatatttg
      481 aatgtattta gaaaaataaa caaatagggg ttccgcgcac atttccccga aaagtgccac
      541 ctgacgtcta agaaaccatt attatcatga cattaaccta taaaaatagg cgtatcacga
      601 ggccctttcg tctcgcgcgt ttcggtgatg acggtgaaaa cctctgacac atgcagctcc
      661 cggagacggt cacagcttgt ctgtaagcgg atgccgggag cagacaagcc cgtcagggcg
      721 cgtcagcggg tgttggcggg tgtcggggct ggcttaacta tgcggcatca gagcagattg
      781 tactgagagt gcaccaGGAT CCGGGAACCT CTTCTGTAAC TCCTTAGCTG GTCCCACAGA
      841 TACCACTGCT GCTCCCGCCC TTTCGCTCCT CGGCCGCGCA ATGCGTGACC ACATGGTCCT
      901 TCATGAGTAT GTAAATGCTG CTGGGATTAC AGGTGGCGGA ttggaagttt tgtttcaagg
      961 tccaggaagt ggtGGCACCC GCGACGACGA GTACGACTAC CTCTTTAAAG GTGAGGCCAT
     1021 GGGCTCTCCC TGCTCACTTG TTTGCCCTCA GGCTCGAGtc ctcgctcact gactcgctgc
     1081 gctcggtcgt tcggctgcgg cgagcggtat cagctcactc aaaggcggta atacggttat
     1141 ccacagaatc aggggataac gcaggaaaga acatgtgagc aaaaggccag caaaaggcca
     1201 ggaaccgtaa aaaggccgcg ttgctggcgt ttttccatag gctccgcccc cctgacgagc
     1261 atcacaaaaa tcgacgctca agtcagaggt ggcgaaaccc gacaggacta taaagatacc
     1321 aggcgtttcc ccctggaagc tccctcgtgc gctctcctgt tccgaccctg ccgcttaccg
     1381 gatacctgtc cgcctttctc ccttcgggaa gcgtggcgct ttctcatagc tcacgctgta
     1441 ggtatctcag ttcggtgtag gtcgttcgct ccaagctggg ctgtgtgcac gaaccccccg
     1501 ttcagcccga ccgctgcgcc ttatccggta actatcgtct tgagtccaac ccggtaagac
     1561 acgacttatc gccactggca gcagccactg gtaacaggat tagcagagcg aggtatgtag
     1621 gcggtgctac agagttcttg aagtggtggc ctaactacgg ctacactaga agaacagtat
     1681 ttggtatctg cgctctgctg aagccagtta ccttcggaaa aagagttggt agctcttgat
     1741 ccggcaaaca aaccaccgct ggtagcggtg gtttttttgt ttgcaagcag cagattacgc
     1801 gcagaaaaaa aggatctcaa gaagatcctt tgatcttttc tacggggtct gacgctcagt
     1861 ggaacgaaaa ctcacgttaa gggattttgg tcatgagatt atcaaaaagg atcttcacct
     1921 agatcctttt aaattaaaaa tgaagtttta aatcaatcta aagtatatat gagtaaactt
     1981 ggtctgacag ttaccaatgc ttaatcagtg aggcacctat ctcagcgatc tgtctatttc
     2041 gttcatccat agttgcctga ctccccgtcg tgtagataac tacgatacgg gagggcttac
     2101 catctggccc cagtgctgca atgataccgc gagacccacg ctcaccggct ccagatttat
     2161 cagcaataaa ccagccagcc ggaagggccg agcgcagaag tggtcctgca actttatccg
     2221 cctccatcca gtctattaat tgttgccggg aagctagagt aagtagttcg ccagttaata
     2281 gtttgcgcaa cgttgttgcc attgctacag gcatcgtggt gtcacgctcg tcgtttggta
     2341 tggcttcatt cagctccggt tcccaacgat caaggcgagt tacatgatcc cccatgttgt
     2401 gcaaaaaagc ggttagctcc ttcggtcctc cgatcgttg
//
