# Supplementary material for: Deep profiling reveals substantial heterogeneity of integration outcomes in CRISPR knock-in experiments
Source: bioRxiv preprint, doi:10.1101/841098, version 1 (2019-11-13)
Supplement: Supplementary folder 1 [file 841098_file03.zip › all_sequences/RAB11A_sfGFP_plasmid_donor.gb]

LOCUS       RAB11A_sfGFP_plasmid_do 3216 bp ds-DNA     circular     12-NOV-2019
DEFINITION  .
FEATURES             Location/Qualifiers
     misc_feature    1887..2615
                     /label="sfGFP cassette"
                     /ApEinfo_revcolor=#b1ff67
                     /ApEinfo_fwdcolor=#b1ff67
     misc_feature    complement(488..1348)
                     /label="AmpR"
                     /ApEinfo_revcolor=#faac61
                     /ApEinfo_fwdcolor=#faac61
     misc_feature    1739..1886
                     /label="left homology arm"
                     /ApEinfo_revcolor=#85dae9
                     /ApEinfo_fwdcolor=#85dae9
     misc_feature    join(2772..3216,1..1732)
                     /label="pUC19 backbone"
                     /ApEinfo_revcolor=#9eafd2
                     /ApEinfo_fwdcolor=#9eafd2
     misc_feature    2616..2765
                     /label="right homology arm"
                     /ApEinfo_revcolor=#b7e6d7
                     /ApEinfo_fwdcolor=#b7e6d7
ORIGIN
        1 agcccgaccg ctgcgcctta tccggtaact atcgtcttga gtccaacccg gtaagacacg
       61 acttatcgcc actggcagca gccactggta acaggattag cagagcgagg tatgtaggcg
      121 gtgctacaga gttcttgaag tggtggccta actacggcta cactagaaga acagtatttg
      181 gtatctgcgc tctgctgaag ccagttacct tcggaaaaag agttggtagc tcttgatccg
      241 gcaaacaaac caccgctggt agcggtggtt tttttgtttg caagcagcag attacgcgca
      301 gaaaaaaagg atctcaagaa gatcctttga tcttttctac ggggtctgac gctcagtgga
      361 acgaaaactc acgttaaggg attttggtca tgagattatc aaaaaggatc ttcacctaga
      421 tccttttaaa ttaaaaatga agttttaaat caatctaaag tatatatgag taaacttggt
      481 ctgacagtta ccaatgctta atcagtgagg cacctatctc agcgatctgt ctatttcgtt
      541 catccatagt tgcctgactc cccgtcgtgt agataactac gatacgggag ggcttaccat
      601 ctggccccag tgctgcaatg ataccgcgag acccacgctc accggctcca gatttatcag
      661 caataaacca gccagccgga agggccgagc gcagaagtgg tcctgcaact ttatccgcct
      721 ccatccagtc tattaattgt tgccgggaag ctagagtaag tagttcgcca gttaatagtt
      781 tgcgcaacgt tgttgccatt gctacaggca tcgtggtgtc acgctcgtcg tttggtatgg
      841 cttcattcag ctccggttcc caacgatcaa ggcgagttac atgatccccc atgttgtgca
      901 aaaaagcggt tagctccttc ggtcctccga tcgttgtcag aagtaagttg gccgcagtgt
      961 tatcactcat ggttatggca gcactgcata attctcttac tgtcatgcca tccgtaagat
     1021 gcttttctgt gactggtgag tactcaacca agtcattctg agaatagtgt atgcggcgac
     1081 cgagttgctc ttgcccggcg tcaatacggg ataataccgc gccacatagc agaactttaa
     1141 aagtgctcat cattggaaaa cgttcttcgg ggcgaaaact ctcaaggatc ttaccgctgt
     1201 tgagatccag ttcgatgtaa cccactcgtg cacccaactg atcttcagca tcttttactt
     1261 tcaccagcgt ttctgggtga gcaaaaacag gaaggcaaaa tgccgcaaaa aagggaataa
     1321 gggcgacacg gaaatgttga atactcatac tcttcctttt tcaatattat tgaagcattt
     1381 atcagggtta ttgtctcatg agcggataca tatttgaatg tatttagaaa aataaacaaa
     1441 taggggttcc gcgcacattt ccccgaaaag tgccacctga cgtctaagaa accattatta
     1501 tcatgacatt aacctataaa aataggcgta tcacgaggcc ctttcgtctc gcgcgtttcg
     1561 gtgatgacgg tgaaaacctc tgacacatgc agctcccgga gacggtcaca gcttgtctgt
     1621 aagcggatgc cgggagcaga caagcccgtc agggcgcgtc agcgggtgtt ggcgggtgtc
     1681 ggggctggct taactatgcg gcatcagagc agattgtact gagagtgcac caGGATCCGC
     1741 CGGAAATGGC GCAGCGGCAG GGAGGGGCTC TTCACCCAGT CCGGCAGTTG AAGCTCGGCG
     1801 CTCGGGTTAC CCCTGCAGCG ACGCCCCCTG GTCCCACAGA TACCACTGCT GCTCCCGCCC
     1861 TTTCGCTCCT CGGCCGCGCA ATGGGCGGAT CGGGTGGGAC TAGTGGCAGC AAGGGCGAGG
     1921 AGCTGTTCAC CGGGGTGGTG CCCATCCTGG TCGAGCTGGA CGGCGACGTA AACGGCCACA
     1981 AGTTCAGCGT GCGCGGCGAG GGCGAGGGCG ATGCCACCAA CGGCAAGCTG ACCCTGAAGT
     2041 TCATCTGCAC CACCGGCAAG CTGCCCGTGC CCTGGCCCAC CCTCGTGACC ACCCTGACCT
     2101 ACGGCGTGCA GTGCTTCAGC CGCTACCCCG ACCACATGAA GCGCCACGAC TTCTTCAAGT
     2161 CCGCCATGCC CGAAGGCTAC GTCCAGGAGC GCACCATCAG CTTCAAGGAC GACGGCACCT
     2221 ACAAGACCCG CGCCGAGGTG AAGTTCGAGG GCGACACCCT GGTGAACCGC ATCGAGCTGA
     2281 AGGGCATCGA CTTCAAGGAG GACGGCAACA TCCTGGGGCA CAAGCTGGAG TACAACTTCA
     2341 ACAGCCACAA CGTCTATATC ACCGCCGACA AGCAGAAGAA CGGCATCAAG GCCAACTTCA
     2401 AGATCCGCCA CAACGTGGAG GACGGCAGCG TGCAGCTCGC CGACCACTAC CAGCAGAACA
     2461 CCCCCATCGG CGACGGCCCC GTGCTGCTGC CCGACAACCA CTACCTGAGC ACCCAGTCCG
     2521 TGCTGAGCAA AGACCCCAAC GAGAAGCGCG ATCACATGGT CCTgCTGGAg TTCGTGACCG
     2581 CCGCCGGGAT CACTggaacc ggtGCTggaa gtggtACaCG CGACGACGAG TACGACTACC
     2641 TCTTTAAAGG TGAGGCCATG GGCTCTCGCA CTCTACACAG TCCTCGTTCG GGGACCCGGG
     2701 CCACTCCCGG TGGACCCTCG TGCCGGCCAC CCCTGCACTG ATATAGGCCT CCCTCAGCCC
     2761 TTCCTCTCGA Gtcctcgctc actgactcgc tgcgctcggt cgttcggctg cggcgagcgg
     2821 tatcagctca ctcaaaggcg gtaatacggt tatccacaga atcaggggat aacgcaggaa
     2881 agaacatgtg agcaaaaggc cagcaaaagg ccaggaaccg taaaaaggcc gcgttgctgg
     2941 cgtttttcca taggctccgc ccccctgacg agcatcacaa aaatcgacgc tcaagtcaga
     3001 ggtggcgaaa cccgacagga ctataaagat accaggcgtt tccccctgga agctccctcg
     3061 tgcgctctcc tgttccgacc ctgccgctta ccggatacct gtccgccttt ctcccttcgg
     3121 gaagcgtggc gctttctcat agctcacgct gtaggtatct cagttcggtg taggtcgttc
     3181 gctccaagct gggctgtgtg cacgaacccc ccgttc
//
