# Supplementary material for: Deep profiling reveals substantial heterogeneity of integration outcomes in CRISPR knock-in experiments
Source: bioRxiv preprint, doi:10.1101/841098, version 1 (2019-11-13)
Supplement: Supplementary folder 1 [file 841098_file03.zip › all_sequences/RAB11A_GFP11_ssODN.gb]

LOCUS       RAB11A_GFP11_ssODN       200 bp ds-DNA     linear       12-NOV-2019
DEFINITION  .
FEATURES             Location/Qualifiers
     misc_feature    complement(146..200)
                     /label="left homology arm"
                     /ApEinfo_revcolor=#c7b0e3
                     /ApEinfo_fwdcolor=#c7b0e3
     misc_feature    complement(56..145)
                     /label="GFP11 casette"
                     /ApEinfo_revcolor=#b1ff67
                     /ApEinfo_fwdcolor=#b1ff67
     misc_feature    complement(1..55)
                     /label="right homology arm"
                     /ApEinfo_revcolor=#85dae9
                     /ApEinfo_fwdcolor=#85dae9
     misc_feature    1..200
                     /label="donor"
                     /ApEinfo_revcolor=#c6c9d1
                     /ApEinfo_fwdcolor=#c6c9d1
ORIGIN
        1 GAGAGCCCAT GGCCTCACCT TTAAAGAGGT AGTCGTACTC GTCGTCGCGG GTGCCaccac
       61 ttcctggacc ttgaaacaaa acttccaaTC CGCCACCTGT AATCCCAGCA GCATTTACAT
      121 ACTCATGAAG GACCATGTGG TCACGCATTG CGCGGCCGAG GAGCGAAAGG GCGGGAGCAG
      181 CAGTGGTATC TGTGGGACCA
//
