# Supplementary material for: Deep profiling reveals substantial heterogeneity of integration outcomes in CRISPR knock-in experiments
Source: bioRxiv preprint, doi:10.1101/841098, version 1 (2019-11-13)
Supplement: Supplementary folder 1 [file 841098_file03.zip › all_sequences/BCAP31_GFP11_ssODN.gb]

LOCUS       BCAP31_GFP11_ssODN       200 bp ds-DNA     linear       12-NOV-2019
DEFINITION  .
FEATURES             Location/Qualifiers
     misc_feature    1..200
                     /label="donor"
                     /ApEinfo_revcolor=#b7e6d7
                     /ApEinfo_fwdcolor=#b7e6d7
     misc_feature    56..145
                     /label="GFP11 cassette"
                     /ApEinfo_revcolor=#b1ff67
                     /ApEinfo_fwdcolor=#b1ff67
     misc_feature    1..55
                     /label="left homology arm"
                     /ApEinfo_revcolor=#c7b0e3
                     /ApEinfo_fwdcolor=#c7b0e3
     misc_feature    146..200
                     /label="right homology arm"
                     /ApEinfo_revcolor=#85dae9
                     /ApEinfo_fwdcolor=#85dae9
ORIGIN
        1 CTACTGCTGT GGGATTTCTG TCCCTTTCCA GGCTGCAGTA GATGGTCCCA TGGACTCTGG
       61 CGGATTGGAA GTTTTGTTTC AAGGTCCAGG AAGTGGTCGT GACCACATGG TCCTTCATGA
      121 GTATGTAAAT GCTGCTGGGA TTACAAAGAA GGAAGAGTAA GGGCCTCCTT CCTCCCCTGC
      181 CTGCAGCTGG CTTCCACCTG
//
