# Supplementary material for: Deep profiling reveals substantial heterogeneity of integration outcomes in CRISPR knock-in experiments
Source: bioRxiv preprint, doi:10.1101/841098, version 1 (2019-11-13)
Supplement: Supplementary folder 1 [file 841098_file03.zip › all_sequences/BCAP31_sfGFP_700ntHA.gb]

LOCUS       BCAP31_sfGFP_700ntHA    2168 bp ds-DNA     linear       11-NOV-2019
DEFINITION  .
FEATURES             Location/Qualifiers
     misc_feature    2146..2168
                     /label="right handle"
                     /ApEinfo_revcolor=#b4abac
                     /ApEinfo_fwdcolor=#b4abac
     misc_feature    1..23
                     /label="left handle"
                     /ApEinfo_revcolor=#75c6a9
                     /ApEinfo_fwdcolor=#75c6a9
     misc_feature    718..1446
                     /label="sGFP cassette"
                     /ApEinfo_revcolor=#b1ff67
                     /ApEinfo_fwdcolor=#b1ff67
     misc_feature    24..717
                     /label="left homology arn"
                     /ApEinfo_revcolor=#c6c9d1
                     /ApEinfo_fwdcolor=#c6c9d1
     misc_feature    1447..2145
                     /label="right homology arm"
                     /ApEinfo_revcolor=#84b0dc
                     /ApEinfo_fwdcolor=#84b0dc
ORIGIN
        1 GGAGCTTTAC TGATGTCACT TCGACGTAGG GCAAAGATCC CTGGGCAAGT GAGGGCACAA
       61 GGTGTCAAAA AGGCACCTTC CCTAGCAGGC GCTAGTTGTG GCCATCACCT GCTGCCCTAG
      121 GCCTGATCTG AGTCCTCAGA CTAGCTTGGG TGCACCAGGC CGCATCTGGA AGCCCAGGCG
      181 GTCTTGACGT TGGGAGTGAG GGCCACATAA ATACTCCTAA CTTTGGACAG CTGGCCTCAG
      241 TGCTTGGTGG CCCAAGTTTG GGCACCACAG CAGGTGGGGA GGAAGGGTCC AGCCTCAAAG
      301 GGGGCACCCA TGCCCTCTGT ATGGGGCAGG CTTGGCAGAT GGGCTTCGAG GGCACCTGTC
      361 AAAGGTGTGC AGAGTTGGGA AGGGTCTGAT CAGGTCTTGA AGGGGACTGG ATGCCTTGCT
      421 GTTCCCTGCA GCCAGGACTC AGCCCCCAGT GAGGTCCTGG CAGTCCTCCC TGGCTGGCGT
      481 TAGGTCCAGG GCTTTCCCTA GAGCGTGGGC CAGGGCTGAC GCTCCCACCC TGGCAGGCCT
      541 TTGGGTGCAG CTGGGGAGGG GGCCCCTTGT TCACTTGAAT AGCTGTTGTT AGGAGAGAGG
      601 GGAACCGAGG TGGACCTCTG GGGCATGGGG CTGGAGGTGG CAGGGGAGGA GTGGACCCGG
      661 CCAACCTACT GCTGTGGGAT TTCTGTCCCT TTCCAGGCTG CAGTAGATGG TCCCATGGGA
      721 TCGGGTGGGA CTAGTGGCAG CAAGGGCGAG GAGCTGTTCA CCGGGGTGGT GCCCATCCTG
      781 GTCGAGCTGG ACGGCGACGT AAACGGCCAC AAGTTCAGCG TGCGCGGCGA GGGCGAGGGC
      841 GATGCCACCA ACGGCAAGCT GACCCTGAAG TTCATCTGCA CCACCGGCAA GCTGCCCGTG
      901 CCCTGGCCCA CCCTCGTGAC CACCCTGACC TACGGCGTGC AGTGCTTCAG CCGCTACCCC
      961 GACCACATGA AGCGCCACGA CTTCTTCAAG TCCGCCATGC CCGAAGGCTA CGTCCAGGAG
     1021 CGCACCATCA GCTTCAAGGA CGACGGCACC TACAAGACCC GCGCCGAGGT GAAGTTCGAG
     1081 GGCGACACCC TGGTGAACCG CATCGAGCTG AAGGGCATCG ACTTCAAGGA GGACGGCAAC
     1141 ATCCTGGGGC ACAAGCTGGA GTACAACTTC AACAGCCACA ACGTCTATAT CACCGCCGAC
     1201 AAGCAGAAGA ACGGCATCAA GGCCAACTTC AAGATCCGCC ACAACGTGGA GGACGGCAGC
     1261 GTGCAGCTCG CCGACCACTA CCAGCAGAAC ACCCCCATCG GCGACGGCCC CGTGCTGCTG
     1321 CCCGACAACC ACTACCTGAG CACCCAGTCC GTGCTGAGCA AAGACCCCAA CGAGAAGCGC
     1381 GATCACATGG TCCTgCTGGA gTTCGTGACC GCCGCCGGGA TCACTggaac cggtGCTgga
     1441 agtggtGACA AGAAGGAAGA GTAAGGGCCT CCTTCCTCCC CTGCCTGCAG CTGGCTTCCA
     1501 CCTGGCACGT GCCTGCTGCT TCCTGAGAGC CCGGCCTCTC CCTCCAGTAC TTCTGTTTGT
     1561 GCCCTTCTGC TTCCCCCATT CCCTTCCACA GCTCATAGCT CGTCATCTCG GCCCTTGTCC
     1621 ACACTCTCCA AGCACATTAC AGGGGACCTG ATTGCTACAC GTTCAGAATG CGTTTGCTGT
     1681 CATCCTGCTT GGCCTGGCCA GGCCTGGCAC AGCCTTGGCT TCCACGCCTG AGCGTGGAGA
     1741 GCACGAGTTA GTTGTAGTCC GGCTTGCGGT GGGGCTGACT TCCTGTTGGT TTGAGCCCCT
     1801 TTTTGTTTTG CCCTCTGGGT GTTTTCTTTG GTCCCGCAGG AGGGTGGGTG GAGCAGGTGG
     1861 ACTGGAGTTT CTCTTGAGGG CAATAAAAGT TGTCATGGTG TGTACGTGGT GCGGTGTGTG
     1921 ACTGCAGCTG TGGGGAGGGC TCTGCTTTCT CTCCTGCCTG GAGCCCCCAA GCGGCCACAG
     1981 CCCTTCAACC TGTTTCCCCC ACTGAAGGCC AGGCTCACAC CTGTTCTCGA AGGCCTTGCC
     2041 CTCTCTGTCC TCCTGCTCCC CGGGCTGGGC CAGGCCTCGC TTCAGGGCCA CCCGCCGAGT
     2101 GTGTGTCCTG TCTGCCTCCC TGGGTGTGGG CAGCTTGGGA GGCTCCGTCA GTAAGAACGT
     2161 CAGTGTAG
//
