# Supplementary material for: Deep profiling reveals substantial heterogeneity of integration outcomes in CRISPR knock-in experiments
Source: bioRxiv preprint, doi:10.1101/841098, version 1 (2019-11-13)
Supplement: Supplementary folder 1 [file 841098_file03.zip › all_sequences/LMNB1_GFP11_ssODN.gb]

LOCUS       LMNB1_GFP11_ssODN        200 bp ds-DNA     linear       12-NOV-2019
DEFINITION  .
FEATURES             Location/Qualifiers
     misc_feature    146..200
                     /label="right homology arm"
                     /ApEinfo_revcolor=#85dae9
                     /ApEinfo_fwdcolor=#85dae9
     misc_feature    56..145
                     /label="GFP11 cassette"
                     /ApEinfo_revcolor=#b1ff67
                     /ApEinfo_fwdcolor=#b1ff67
     misc_feature    1..55
                     /label="left homology arm"
                     /ApEinfo_revcolor=#c7b0e3
                     /ApEinfo_fwdcolor=#c7b0e3
ORIGIN
        1 TTATCACGGT CCCGCTCGCG GCCTCGCCGC CCCGCTGTCT CCGCCGCCCG CCATGCGTGA
       61 CCACATGGTC CTTCATGAGT ATGTAAATGC TGCTGGGATT ACAGGTGGCG GAttggaagt
      121 tttgtttcaa ggtccaggaa gtggtGCGAC TGCGACCCCC GTGCCGCCGC GGATGGGCAG
      181 CCGCGCTGGC GGCCCCACCA
//
