# Supplementary material for: Deep profiling reveals substantial heterogeneity of integration outcomes in CRISPR knock-in experiments
Source: bioRxiv preprint, doi:10.1101/841098, version 1 (2019-11-13)
Supplement: Supplementary folder 1 [file 841098_file03.zip › all_sequences/BCAP31_sfGFP_PCR_donor.gb]

LOCUS       BCAP31_sfGFP_PCR_donor  1518 bp ds-DNA     linear       22-OCT-2019
DEFINITION  .
FEATURES             Location/Qualifiers
     misc_feature    1..49
                     /label="left handle"
                     /ApEinfo_revcolor=#f8d3a9
                     /ApEinfo_fwdcolor=#f8d3a9
     misc_feature    50..390
                     /label="left homology arm"
                     /ApEinfo_revcolor=#c7b0e3
                     /ApEinfo_fwdcolor=#c7b0e3
     misc_feature    391..1119
                     /label="sfGFP cassette"
                     /ApEinfo_revcolor=#b1ff67
                     /ApEinfo_fwdcolor=#b1ff67
     misc_feature    1470..1518
                     /label="right handle"
                     /ApEinfo_revcolor=#84b0dc
                     /ApEinfo_fwdcolor=#84b0dc
     misc_feature    1120..1469
                     /label="right homology arm"
                     /ApEinfo_revcolor=#85dae9
                     /ApEinfo_fwdcolor=#85dae9
ORIGIN
        1 GGGAACCTCT TCTGTAACTC CTTAGCagct gaTAATACGA CTCACTATAG GGAAGGGTCT
       61 GATCAGGTCT TGAAGGGGAC TGGATGCCTT GCTGTTCCCT GCAGCCAGGA CTCAGCCCCC
      121 AGTGAGGTCC TGGCAGTCCT CCCTGGCTGG CGTTAGGTCC AGGGCTTTCC CTAGAGCGTG
      181 GGCCAGGGCT GACGCTCCCA CCCTGGCAGG CCTTTGGGTG CAGCTGGGGA GGGGGCCCCT
      241 TGTTCACTTG AATAGCTGTT GTTAGGAGAG AGGGGAACCG AGGTGGACCT CTGGGGCATG
      301 GGGCTGGAGG TGGCAGGGGA GGAGTGGACC CGGCCAACCT ACTGCTGTGG GATTTCTGTC
      361 CCTTTCCAGG CTGCAGTAGA TGGTCCCATG GGATCGGGTG GGACTAGTGG CAGCAAGGGC
      421 GAGGAGCTGT TCACCGGGGT GGTGCCCATC CTGGTCGAGC TGGACGGCGA CGTAAACGGC
      481 CACAAGTTCA GCGTGCGCGG CGAGGGCGAG GGCGATGCCA CCAACGGCAA GCTGACCCTG
      541 AAGTTCATCT GCACCACCGG CAAGCTGCCC GTGCCCTGGC CCACCCTCGT GACCACCCTG
      601 ACCTACGGCG TGCAGTGCTT CAGCCGCTAC CCCGACCACA TGAAGCGCCA CGACTTCTTC
      661 AAGTCCGCCA TGCCCGAAGG CTACGTCCAG GAGCGCACCA TCAGCTTCAA GGACGACGGC
      721 ACCTACAAGA CCCGCGCCGA GGTGAAGTTC GAGGGCGACA CCCTGGTGAA CCGCATCGAG
      781 CTGAAGGGCA TCGACTTCAA GGAGGACGGC AACATCCTGG GGCACAAGCT GGAGTACAAC
      841 TTCAACAGCC ACAACGTCTA TATCACCGCC GACAAGCAGA AGAACGGCAT CAAGGCCAAC
      901 TTCAAGATCC GCCACAACGT GGAGGACGGC AGCGTGCAGC TCGCCGACCA CTACCAGCAG
      961 AACACCCCCA TCGGCGACGG CCCCGTGCTG CTGCCCGACA ACCACTACCT GAGCACCCAG
     1021 TCCGTGCTGA GCAAAGACCC CAACGAGAAG CGCGATCACA TGGTCCTgCT GGAgTTCGTG
     1081 ACCGCCGCCG GGATCACTgg aaccggtGCT ggaagtggtG ACAAGAAGGA AGAGTAAGGG
     1141 CCTCCTTCCT CCCCTGCCTG CAGCTGGCTT CCACCTGGCA CGTGCCTGCT GCTTCCTGAG
     1201 AGCCCGGCCT CTCCCTCCAG TACTTCTGTT TGTGCCCTTC TGCTTCCCCC ATTCCCTTCC
     1261 ACAGCTCATA GCTCGTCATC TCGGCCCTTG TCCACACTCT CCAAGCACAT TACAGGGGAC
     1321 CTGATTGCTA CACGTTCAGA ATGCGTTTGC TGTCATCCTG CTTGGCCTGG CCAGGCCTGG
     1381 CACAGCCTTG GCTTCCACGC CTGAGCGTGG AGAGCACGAG TTAGTTGTAG TCCGGCTTGC
     1441 GGTGGGGCTG ACTTCCTGTT GGTTTGAGCg cttcctacta tcgtcagaga cttcCCTGCT
     1501 CACTTGTTTG CCCTCAGG
//
