# Supplementary material for: Deep profiling reveals substantial heterogeneity of integration outcomes in CRISPR knock-in experiments
Source: bioRxiv preprint, doi:10.1101/841098, version 1 (2019-11-13)
Supplement: Supplementary folder 1 [file 841098_file03.zip › all_sequences/RAB11A_GFP11_PCR_donor.gb]

LOCUS       RAB11A_GFP11_PCR_donor   250 bp ds-DNA     linear       22-OCT-2019
DEFINITION  .
FEATURES             Location/Qualifiers
     misc_feature    1..26
                     /label="left handle"
                     /ApEinfo_revcolor=#75c6a9
                     /ApEinfo_fwdcolor=#75c6a9
     misc_feature    172..226
                     /label="right homology arm"
                     /ApEinfo_revcolor=#85dae9
                     /ApEinfo_fwdcolor=#85dae9
     misc_feature    227..250
                     /label="right handle"
                     /ApEinfo_revcolor=#b7e6d7
                     /ApEinfo_fwdcolor=#b7e6d7
     misc_feature    82..171
                     /label="GFP11 cassette"
                     /ApEinfo_revcolor=#b1ff67
                     /ApEinfo_fwdcolor=#b1ff67
     misc_feature    27..81
                     /label="left homology arm"
                     /ApEinfo_revcolor=#c7b0e3
                     /ApEinfo_fwdcolor=#c7b0e3
ORIGIN
        1 GGGAACCTCT TCTGTAACTC CTTAGCTGGT CCCACAGATA CCACTGCTGC TCCCGCCCTT
       61 TCGCTCCTCG GCCGCGCAAT GCGTGACCAC ATGGTCCTTC ATGAGTATGT AAATGCTGCT
      121 GGGATTACAG GTGGCGGAtt ggaagttttg tttcaaggtc caggaagtgg tGGCACCCGC
      181 GACGACGAGT ACGACTACCT CTTTAAAGGT GAGGCCATGG GCTCTCCCTG CTCACTTGTT
      241 TGCCCTCAGG
//
