# Supplementary material for: Deep profiling reveals substantial heterogeneity of integration outcomes in CRISPR knock-in experiments
Source: bioRxiv preprint, doi:10.1101/841098, version 1 (2019-11-13)
Supplement: Supplementary folder 1 [file 841098_file03.zip › all_sequences/Copy of BCAP31_GFP11_ssODN.gb]

LOCUS       Copy_of_BCAP31_GFP11_ssO 200 bp ds-DNA     linear       11-NOV-2019
DEFINITION  .
FEATURES             Location/Qualifiers
     misc_feature    146..200
                     /label="right homology arm"
                     /ApEinfo_revcolor=#85dae9
                     /ApEinfo_fwdcolor=#85dae9
     misc_feature    56..145
                     /label="GFP11 cassette"
                     /ApEinfo_revcolor=#b1ff67
                     /ApEinfo_fwdcolor=#b1ff67
     misc_feature    1..55
                     /label="left homology arm"
                     /ApEinfo_revcolor=#c7b0e3
                     /ApEinfo_fwdcolor=#c7b0e3
ORIGIN
        1 CTACTGCTGT GGGATTTCTG TCCCTTTCCA GGCTGCAGTA GATGGTCCCA TGGACTCTGG
       61 CGGATTGGAA GTTTTGTTTC AAGGTCCAGG AAGTGGTCGT GACCACATGG TCCTTCATGA
      121 GTATGTAAAT GCTGCTGGGA TTACAAAGAA GGAAGAGTAA GGGCCTCCTT CCTCCCCTGC
      181 CTGCAGCTGG CTTCCACCTG
//
