# Supplementary material for: Deep profiling reveals substantial heterogeneity of integration outcomes in CRISPR knock-in experiments
Source: bioRxiv preprint, doi:10.1101/841098, version 1 (2019-11-13)
Supplement: Supplementary folder 1 [file 841098_file03.zip › all_sequences/ LMNB1_GFP11_PCR_donor.gb]

LOCUS       _LMNB1_GFP11_PCR_donor   250 bp ds-DNA     linear       11-NOV-2019
DEFINITION  .
FEATURES             Location/Qualifiers
     misc_feature    1..26
                     /label="left handle"
                     /ApEinfo_revcolor=#75c6a9
                     /ApEinfo_fwdcolor=#75c6a9
     misc_feature    82..171
                     /label="GFP11 cassette"
                     /ApEinfo_revcolor=#b1ff67
                     /ApEinfo_fwdcolor=#b1ff67
     misc_feature    227..250
                     /label="right_handle"
                     /ApEinfo_revcolor=#ffef86
                     /ApEinfo_fwdcolor=#ffef86
     misc_feature    172..226
                     /label="right homology arm"
                     /ApEinfo_revcolor=#85dae9
                     /ApEinfo_fwdcolor=#85dae9
     misc_feature    27..81
                     /label="left homology arm"
                     /ApEinfo_revcolor=#c7b0e3
                     /ApEinfo_fwdcolor=#c7b0e3
ORIGIN
        1 GGGAACCTCT TCTGTAACTC CTTAGCTTAT CACGGTCCCG CTCGCGGCCT CGCCGCCCCG
       61 CTGTCTCCGC CGCCCGCCAT GCGTGACCAC ATGGTCCTTC ATGAGTATGT AAATGCTGCT
      121 GGGATTACAG GTGGCGGAtt ggaagttttg tttcaaggtc caggaagtgg tGCGACTGCG
      181 ACCCCCGTGC CGCCGCGGAT GGGCAGCCGC GCTGGCGGCC CCACCACCTG CTCACTTGTT
      241 TGCCCTCAGG
//
