# Supplementary material for: Deep profiling reveals substantial heterogeneity of integration outcomes in CRISPR knock-in experiments
Source: bioRxiv preprint, doi:10.1101/841098, version 1 (2019-11-13)
Supplement: Supplementary folder 1 [file 841098_file03.zip › all_sequences/LMNB1_GFP11_PCR_donor.gb]

LOCUS       LMNB1_GFP11_PCR_donor    250 bp ds-DNA     linear       22-OCT-2019
DEFINITION  .
FEATURES             Location/Qualifiers
     misc_feature    27..81
                     /label="left homology arm"
                     /ApEinfo_revcolor=#c7b0e3
                     /ApEinfo_fwdcolor=#c7b0e3
     misc_feature    1..26
                     /label="left handle"
                     /ApEinfo_revcolor=#75c6a9
                     /ApEinfo_fwdcolor=#75c6a9
     misc_feature    82..171
                     /label="GFP11 cassette"
                     /ApEinfo_revcolor=#b1ff67
                     /ApEinfo_fwdcolor=#b1ff67
     misc_feature    172..226
                     /label="right homology arm"
                     /ApEinfo_revcolor=#85dae9
                     /ApEinfo_fwdcolor=#85dae9
     misc_feature    227..250
                     /label="right handle"
                     /ApEinfo_revcolor=#b7e6d7
                     /ApEinfo_fwdcolor=#b7e6d7
ORIGIN
        1 GGGAACCTCT TCTGTAACTC CTTAGCTTAT CACGGTCCCG CTCGCGGCCT CGCCGCCCCG
       61 CTGTCTCCGC CGCCCGCCAT GCGTGACCAC ATGGTCCTTC ATGAGTATGT AAATGCTGCT
      121 GGGATTACAG GTGGCGGAtt ggaagttttg tttcaaggtc caggaagtgg tGCGACTGCG
      181 ACCCCCGTGC CGCCGCGGAT GGGCAGCCGC GCTGGCGGCC CCACCACCTG CTCACTTGTT
      241 TGCCCTCAGG
//
