# Supplementary material for: Deep profiling reveals substantial heterogeneity of integration outcomes in CRISPR knock-in experiments
Source: bioRxiv preprint, doi:10.1101/841098, version 1 (2019-11-13)
Supplement: Supplementary folder 1 [file 841098_file03.zip › all_sequences/BCAP31_sfGFP_ssDNA_donor.gb]

LOCUS       BCAP31_sfGFP_ssDNA_dono 1445 bp ds-DNA     linear       12-NOV-2019
DEFINITION  .
FEATURES             Location/Qualifiers
     misc_feature    1..25
                     /label="RT primer"
                     /ApEinfo_revcolor=#faac61
                     /ApEinfo_fwdcolor=#faac61
     misc_feature    1..1445
                     /label="donor"
                     /ApEinfo_revcolor=#f8d3a9
                     /ApEinfo_fwdcolor=#f8d3a9
     misc_feature    complement(1..25)
                     /label="right handle (RT primer)"
                     /ApEinfo_revcolor=#84b0dc
                     /ApEinfo_fwdcolor=#84b0dc
     misc_feature    complement(376..1104)
                     /label="sfGFP cassette"
                     /ApEinfo_revcolor=#b1ff67
                     /ApEinfo_fwdcolor=#b1ff67
     misc_feature    complement(26..375)
                     /label="right homology arm"
                     /ApEinfo_revcolor=#85dae9
                     /ApEinfo_fwdcolor=#85dae9
     misc_feature    complement(1105..1445)
                     /label="left homology arm"
                     /ApEinfo_revcolor=#c7b0e3
                     /ApEinfo_fwdcolor=#c7b0e3
ORIGIN
        1 gaagtctctg acgatagtag gaagcGCTCA AACCAACAGG AAGTCAGCCC CACCGCAAGC
       61 CGGACTACAA CTAACTCGTG CTCTCCACGC TCAGGCGTGG AAGCCAAGGC TGTGCCAGGC
      121 CTGGCCAGGC CAAGCAGGAT GACAGCAAAC GCATTCTGAA CGTGTAGCAA TCAGGTCCCC
      181 TGTAATGTGC TTGGAGAGTG TGGACAAGGG CCGAGATGAC GAGCTATGAG CTGTGGAAGG
      241 GAATGGGGGA AGCAGAAGGG CACAAACAGA AGTACTGGAG GGAGAGGCCG GGCTCTCAGG
      301 AAGCAGCAGG CACGTGCCAG GTGGAAGCCA GCTGCAGGCA GGGGAGGAAG GAGGCCCTTA
      361 CTCTTCCTTC TTGTCaccac ttccAGCacc ggttccAGTG ATCCCGGCGG CGGTCACGAA
      421 cTCCAGcAGG ACCATGTGAT CGCGCTTCTC GTTGGGGTCT TTGCTCAGCA CGGACTGGGT
      481 GCTCAGGTAG TGGTTGTCGG GCAGCAGCAC GGGGCCGTCG CCGATGGGGG TGTTCTGCTG
      541 GTAGTGGTCG GCGAGCTGCA CGCTGCCGTC CTCCACGTTG TGGCGGATCT TGAAGTTGGC
      601 CTTGATGCCG TTCTTCTGCT TGTCGGCGGT GATATAGACG TTGTGGCTGT TGAAGTTGTA
      661 CTCCAGCTTG TGCCCCAGGA TGTTGCCGTC CTCCTTGAAG TCGATGCCCT TCAGCTCGAT
      721 GCGGTTCACC AGGGTGTCGC CCTCGAACTT CACCTCGGCG CGGGTCTTGT AGGTGCCGTC
      781 GTCCTTGAAG CTGATGGTGC GCTCCTGGAC GTAGCCTTCG GGCATGGCGG ACTTGAAGAA
      841 GTCGTGGCGC TTCATGTGGT CGGGGTAGCG GCTGAAGCAC TGCACGCCGT AGGTCAGGGT
      901 GGTCACGAGG GTGGGCCAGG GCACGGGCAG CTTGCCGGTG GTGCAGATGA ACTTCAGGGT
      961 CAGCTTGCCG TTGGTGGCAT CGCCCTCGCC CTCGCCGCGC ACGCTGAACT TGTGGCCGTT
     1021 TACGTCGCCG TCCAGCTCGA CCAGGATGGG CACCACCCCG GTGAACAGCT CCTCGCCCTT
     1081 GCTGCCACTA GTCCCACCCG ATCCCATGGG ACCATCTACT GCAGCCTGGA AAGGGACAGA
     1141 AATCCCACAG CAGTAGGTTG GCCGGGTCCA CTCCTCCCCT GCCACCTCCA GCCCCATGCC
     1201 CCAGAGGTCC ACCTCGGTTC CCCTCTCTCC TAACAACAGC TATTCAAGTG AACAAGGGGC
     1261 CCCCTCCCCA GCTGCACCCA AAGGCCTGCC AGGGTGGGAG CGTCAGCCCT GGCCCACGCT
     1321 CTAGGGAAAG CCCTGGACCT AACGCCAGCC AGGGAGGACT GCCAGGACCT CACTGGGGGC
     1381 TGAGTCCTGG CTGCAGGGAA CAGCAAGGCA TCCAGTCCCC TTCAAGACCT GATCAGACCC
     1441 TTCCC
//
